# Supplementary material for: Gene editing and scalable functional genomic screening in Leishmania species using the CRISPR/Cas9 cytosine base editor toolbox LeishBASEedit
Source: eLife. 2023 May 24;12:e85605. doi: 10.7554/eLife.85605 (PMC10208639; doi:10.7554/eLife.85605)
Supplement: Supplementary file 7. — Genbank files of cytosine base editor (CBE) plasmids produced in this study, including: pLdCH_AncBE4max, pLdCH-hyBE4max, pLdCH-hyBE4max-LmajDBD, and pTB007-hyBE4max [file elife-85605-supp7.zip › pLdCH_AncBE4max.gb]

LOCUS       Exported               10722 bp ds-DNA     circular SYN 27-JUN-2022
DEFINITION  synthetic circular DNA
ACCESSION   .
VERSION     .
KEYWORDS    pLdCH_AncBE4max
SOURCE      synthetic DNA construct
  ORGANISM  synthetic DNA construct
REFERENCE   1  (bases 1 to 10722)
  AUTHORS   .
  TITLE     Direct Submission
  JOURNAL   Exported Wednesday, Nov 16, 2022 from SnapGene Viewer 5.2.4
            https://www.snapgene.com
FEATURES             Location/Qualifiers
     source          1..10722
                     /organism="synthetic DNA construct"
                     /mol_type="other DNA"
     misc_feature    231..408
                     /label=rRNAP
     misc_feature    231..256
                     /label=1011F
     misc_feature    279..1297
                     /label=seq correct
     misc_RNA        427..502
                     /label=gRNA scaffold
                     /note="guide RNA scaffold for the Streptococcus pyogenes 
                     CRISPR/Cas9 system"
     misc_feature    510..737
                     /label=transplice pyrimidine track
     misc_feature    738..772
                     /label=1008F
     misc_feature    739..1836
                     /label=seq correct
     misc_feature    complement(750..772)
                     /label=1051R
     CDS             786..806
                     /codon_start=1
                     /product="nuclear localization signal of SV40 (simian virus
                     40) large T antigen"
                     /label=SV40 NLS
                     /translation="PKKKRKV"
     CDS             807..1490
                     /codon_start=1
                     /label=AncAPOBEC-1
                     /translation="SSETGPVAVDPTLRRRIEPHEFEVFFDPRELRKETCLLYEIKWGT
                     SHKIWRHSSKNTTKHVEVNFIEKFTSERHFCPSTSCSITWFLSWSPCGECSKAITEFLS
                     QHPNVTLVIYVARLYHHMDQQNRQGLRDLVNSGVTIQIMTAPEYDYCWRNFVNYPPGKE
                     AHWPRYPPLWMKLYALELHAGILGLPPCLNILRRKQPQLTFFTIALQSCHYQRLPPHIL
                     WATGLK"
     CDS             1587..5687
                     /codon_start=1
                     /product="Cas9 (Csn1) endonuclease from the Streptococcus 
                     pyogenes Type II CRISPR/Cas system"
                     /label=nCas9
                     /note="generates RNA-guided double strand breaks in DNA"
                     /translation="DKKYSIGLAIGTNSVGWAVITDEYKVPSKKFKVLGNTDRHSIKKN
                     LIGALLFDSGETAEATRLKRTARRRYTRRKNRICYLQEIFSNEMAKVDDSFFHRLEESF
                     LVEEDKKHERHPIFGNIVDEVAYHEKYPTIYHLRKKLVDSTDKADLRLIYLALAHMIKF
                     RGHFLIEGDLNPDNSDVDKLFIQLVQTYNQLFEENPINASGVDAKAILSARLSKSRRLE
                     NLIAQLPGEKKNGLFGNLIALSLGLTPNFKSNFDLAEDAKLQLSKDTYDDDLDNLLAQI
                     GDQYADLFLAAKNLSDAILLSDILRVNTEITKAPLSASMIKRYDEHHQDLTLLKALVRQ
                     QLPEKYKEIFFDQSKNGYAGYIDGGASQEEFYKFIKPILEKMDGTEELLVKLNREDLLR
                     KQRTFDNGSIPHQIHLGELHAILRRQEDFYPFLKDNREKIEKILTFRIPYYVGPLARGN
                     SRFAWMTRKSEETITPWNFEEVVDKGASAQSFIERMTNFDKNLPNEKVLPKHSLLYEYF
                     TVYNELTKVKYVTEGMRKPAFLSGEQKKAIVDLLFKTNRKVTVKQLKEDYFKKIECFDS
                     VEISGVEDRFNASLGTYHDLLKIIKDKDFLDNEENEDILEDIVLTLTLFEDREMIEERL
                     KTYAHLFDDKVMKQLKRRRYTGWGRLSRKLINGIRDKQSGKTILDFLKSDGFANRNFMQ
                     LIHDDSLTFKEDIQKAQVSGQGDSLHEHIANLAGSPAIKKGILQTVKVVDELVKVMGRH
                     KPENIVIEMARENQTTQKGQKNSRERMKRIEEGIKELGSQILKEHPVENTQLQNEKLYL
                     YYLQNGRDMYVDQELDINRLSDYDVDHIVPQSFLKDDSIDNKVLTRSDKNRGKSDNVPS
                     EEVVKKMKNYWRQLLNAKLITQRKFDNLTKAERGGLSELDKAGFIKRQLVETRQITKHV
                     AQILDSRMNTKYDENDKLIREVKVITLKSKLVSDFRKDFQFYKVREINNYHHAHDAYLN
                     AVVGTALIKKYPKLESEFVYGDYKVYDVRKMIAKSEQEIGKATAKYFFYSNIMNFFKTE
                     ITLANGEIRKRPLIETNGETGEIVWDKGRDFATVRKVLSMPQVNIVKKTEVQTGGFSKE
                     SILPKRNSDKLIARKKDWDPKKYGGFDSPTVAYSVLVVAKVEKGKSKKLKSVKELLGIT
                     IMERSSFEKNPIDFLEAKGYKEVKKDLIIKLPKYSLFELENGRKRMLASAGELQKGNEL
                     ALPSKYVNFLYLASHYEKLKGSPEDNEQKQLFVEQHKHYLDEIIEQISEFSKRVILADA
                     NLDKVLSAYNKHRDKPIREQAENIIHLFTLTNLGAPAAFKYFDTTIDRKRYTSTKEVLD
                     ATLIHQSITGLYETRIDLSQLGGD"
     misc_feature    1681..2693
                     /label=seq correct
     misc_feature    complement(1874..1899)
                     /label=1010R
     misc_feature    2497..3540
                     /label=seq correct
     misc_feature    complement(2759..2778)
                     /label=1065R
     misc_feature    3483..3502
                     /label=1067F
     misc_feature    3519..4560
                     /label=seq correct
     misc_feature    complement(3569..3588)
                     /label=106R
     misc_feature    4279..4299
                     /label=1064F
     misc_feature    4353..5394
                     /label=seq correct
     misc_feature    5360..6516
                     /label=seq correct
     misc_feature    5396..5419
                     /label=1012F
     CDS             5718..5966
                     /codon_start=1
                     /product="uracil-DNA glycosylase inhibitor from a Bacillus 
                     subtilis bacteriophage (Mol et al., 1995)"
                     /label=UGI
                     /translation="TNLSDIIEKETGKQLVIQESILMLPEEVEEVIGNKPESDILVHTA
                     YDESTDENVMLLTSDAPEYKPWALVIQDSNGENKIKML"
     CDS             5997..6245
                     /codon_start=1
                     /product="uracil-DNA glycosylase inhibitor from a Bacillus 
                     subtilis bacteriophage (Mol et al., 1995)"
                     /label=UGI
                     /translation="TNLSDIIEKETGKQLVIQESILMLPEEVEEVIGNKPESDILVHTA
                     YDESTDENVMLLTSDAPEYKPWALVIQDSNGENKIKML"
     misc_feature    complement(6236..6288)
                     /label=1007R
     CDS             6258..6305
                     /codon_start=1
                     /product="bipartite nuclear localization signal from 
                     nucleoplasmin"
                     /label=nucleoplasmin NLS
                     /translation="KRPAATKKAGQAKKKK"
     misc_feature    6309..7635
                     /label=A2 intergenic
     misc_feature    complement(6536..6561)
                     /label=1014R
     CDS             7636..8676
                     /codon_start=1
                     /label=HygR
                     /translation="MKKPELTATSVEKFLIEKFDSVSDLMQLSEGEESRAFSFDVGGRG
                     YVLRVNSCADGFYKDRYVYRHFASAALPIPEVLDIGEFSESLTYCISRRAQGVTLQDLP
                     ETELPAVLQPVAEAMDAIAAADLSQTSGFGPFGPQGIGQYTTWRDFICAIADPHVYHWQ
                     TVMDDTVSASVAQALDELMLWAEDCPEVRHLVHADFGSNNVLTDNGRITAVIDWSEAMF
                     GDSQYEVANIFFWRPWLACMEQQTRYFERRHPELAGSPRLRAYMLRIGLDQLYQSLVDG
                     NFDDAAWAQGRCDAIVRSGAGTVGRTQIARRSAAVWTDGCVEVLADSGNRRPSTRPGSS
                     DLPVSL"
     promoter        complement(8670..8688)
                     /label=T7 promoter
                     /note="promoter for bacteriophage T7 RNA polymerase"
     rep_origin      complement(8946..9534)
                     /direction=LEFT
                     /label=ori
                     /note="high-copy-number ColE1/pMB1/pBR322/pUC origin of 
                     replication"
     CDS             complement(9705..10565)
                     /codon_start=1
                     /gene="bla"
                     /product="beta-lactamase"
                     /label=AmpR
                     /note="confers resistance to ampicillin, carbenicillin, and
                     related antibiotics"
                     /translation="MSIQHFRVALIPFFAAFCLPVFAHPETLVKVKDAEDQLGARVGYI
                     ELDLNSGKILESFRPEERFPMMSTFKVLLCGAVLSRIDAGQEQLGRRIHYSQNDLVEYS
                     PVTEKHLTDGMTVRELCSAAITMSDNTAANLLLTTIGGPKELTAFLHNMGDHVTRLDRW
                     EPELNEAIPNDERDTTMPVAMATTLRKLLTGELLTLASRQQLIDWMEADKVAGPLLRSA
                     LPAGWFIADKSGAGERGSRGIIAALGPDGKPSRIVVIYTTGSQATMDERNRQIAEIGAS
                     LIKHW"
     promoter        complement(10566..10670)
                     /gene="bla"
                     /label=AmpR promoter
ORIGIN
        1 acattaacct ataaaaatag gcgtatcacg aggccctttc gtctcgcgcg tttcggtgat
       61 gacggtgaaa acctctgaca catgcagctc ccggagacgg tcacagcttg tctgtaagcg
      121 gatgccggga gcagacaagc ccgtcagggc gcgtcagcgg gtgttggcgg gtgtcggggc
      181 tggcttaact atgcggcatc agagcagatt gtactgagag tgcaccatat gtgagttatg
      241 aggtctgcga ttgacgtagg agttgcaagg ggagggggta tgaacggggt gggtagagct
      301 tttttaggtg gaagtagtga gagggtgggc ttgtgagaat ttgaggtgtg ttcgtgatgt
      361 gtggatctta tcgggggctc ggttgagttt ttggtttggt gattttgtgg gtcttcgaga
      421 agacctgttt tagagctaga aatagcaagt taaaataagg ctagtccgtt atcaacttga
      481 aaaagtggca ccgagtcggt gcttttttgg ccggcatggt cccagcctcc tcgctggcgc
      541 cggctgggca acatgcttcg gcatggcgaa tgggacggat ccccgggtac cgagctctct
      601 cttctccttc ccctctctct cctctctcct ctctccagag ctctctcttc tccttcccct
      661 ctctctcctc tctcctctct ccagagctcg aattcgcaag cttagcacct gcctgaaatc
      721 actttttttc aggttggacc ggtgccacca tgaaacggac agccgacgga agcgagttcg
      781 agtcaccaaa gaagaagcgg aaagtcagca gtgaaaccgg accagtggca gtggacccaa
      841 ccctgaggag acggattgag ccccatgaat ttgaagtgtt ctttgaccca agggagctga
      901 ggaaggagac atgcctgctg tacgagatca agtggggcac aagccacaag atctggcgcc
      961 acagctccaa gaacaccaca aagcacgtgg aagtgaattt catcgagaag tttacctccg
     1021 agcggcactt ctgcccctct accagctgtt ccatcacatg gtttctgtct tggagccctt
     1081 gcggcgagtg ttccaaggcc atcaccgagt tcctgtctca gcaccctaac gtgaccctgg
     1141 tcatctacgt ggcccggctg tatcaccaca tggaccagca gaacaggcag ggcctgcgcg
     1201 atctggtgaa ttctggcgtg accatccaga tcatgacagc cccagagtac gactattgct
     1261 ggcggaactt cgtgaattat ccacctggca aggaggcaca ctggccaaga tacccacccc
     1321 tgtggatgaa gctgtatgca ctggagctgc acgcaggaat cctgggcctg cctccatgtc
     1381 tgaatatcct gcggagaaag cagccccagc tgacattttt caccattgct ctgcagtctt
     1441 gtcactatca gcggctgcct cctcatattc tgtgggctac aggcctgaag tctggaggat
     1501 ctagcggagg atcctctggc agcgagacac caggaacaag cgagtcagca acaccagaga
     1561 gcagtggcgg cagcagcggc ggcagcgaca agaagtacag catcggcctg gccatcggca
     1621 ccaactctgt gggctgggcc gtgatcaccg acgagtacaa ggtgcccagc aagaaattca
     1681 aggtgctggg caacaccgac cggcacagca tcaagaagaa cctgatcgga gccctgctgt
     1741 tcgacagcgg cgaaacagcc gaggccaccc ggctgaagag aaccgccaga agaagataca
     1801 ccagacggaa gaaccggatc tgctatctgc aagagatctt cagcaacgag atggccaagg
     1861 tggacgacag cttcttccac agactggaag agtccttcct ggtggaagag gataagaagc
     1921 acgagcggca ccccatcttc ggcaacatcg tggacgaggt ggcctaccac gagaagtacc
     1981 ccaccatcta ccacctgaga aagaaactgg tggacagcac cgacaaggcc gacctgcggc
     2041 tgatctatct ggccctggcc cacatgatca agttccgggg ccacttcctg atcgagggcg
     2101 acctgaaccc cgacaacagc gacgtggaca agctgttcat ccagctggtg cagacctaca
     2161 accagctgtt cgaggaaaac cccatcaacg ccagcggcgt ggacgccaag gccatcctgt
     2221 ctgccagact gagcaagagc agacggctgg aaaatctgat cgcccagctg cccggcgaga
     2281 agaagaatgg cctgttcgga aacctgattg ccctgagcct gggcctgacc cccaacttca
     2341 agagcaactt cgacctggcc gaggatgcca aactgcagct gagcaaggac acctacgacg
     2401 acgacctgga caacctgctg gcccagatcg gcgaccagta cgccgacctg tttctggccg
     2461 ccaagaacct gtccgacgcc atcctgctga gcgacatcct gagagtgaac accgagatca
     2521 ccaaggcccc cctgagcgcc tctatgatca agagatacga cgagcaccac caggacctga
     2581 ccctgctgaa agctctcgtg cggcagcagc tgcctgagaa gtacaaagag attttcttcg
     2641 accagagcaa gaacggctac gccggctaca ttgacggcgg agccagccag gaagagttct
     2701 acaagttcat caagcccatc ctggaaaaga tggacggcac cgaggaactg ctcgtgaagc
     2761 tgaacagaga ggacctgctg cggaagcagc ggaccttcga caacggcagc atcccccacc
     2821 agatccacct gggagagctg cacgccattc tgcggcggca ggaagatttt tacccattcc
     2881 tgaaggacaa ccgggaaaag atcgagaaga tcctgacctt ccgcatcccc tactacgtgg
     2941 gccctctggc caggggaaac agcagattcg cctggatgac cagaaagagc gaggaaacca
     3001 tcaccccctg gaacttcgag gaagtggtgg acaagggcgc ttccgcccag agcttcatcg
     3061 agcggatgac caacttcgat aagaacctgc ccaacgagaa ggtgctgccc aagcacagcc
     3121 tgctgtacga gtacttcacc gtgtataacg agctgaccaa agtgaaatac gtgaccgagg
     3181 gaatgagaaa gcccgccttc ctgagcggcg agcagaaaaa ggccatcgtg gacctgctgt
     3241 tcaagaccaa ccggaaagtg accgtgaagc agctgaaaga ggactacttc aagaaaatcg
     3301 agtgcttcga ctccgtggaa atctccggcg tggaagatcg gttcaacgcc tccctgggca
     3361 cataccacga tctgctgaaa attatcaagg acaaggactt cctggacaat gaggaaaacg
     3421 aggacattct ggaagatatc gtgctgaccc tgacactgtt tgaggacaga gagatgatcg
     3481 aggaacggct gaaaacctat gcccacctgt tcgacgacaa agtgatgaag cagctgaagc
     3541 ggcggagata caccggctgg ggcaggctga gccggaagct gatcaacggc atccgggaca
     3601 agcagtccgg caagacaatc ctggatttcc tgaagtccga cggcttcgcc aacagaaact
     3661 tcatgcagct gatccacgac gacagcctga cctttaaaga ggacatccag aaagcccagg
     3721 tgtccggcca gggcgatagc ctgcacgagc acattgccaa tctggccggc agccccgcca
     3781 ttaagaaggg catcctgcag acagtgaagg tggtggacga gctcgtgaaa gtgatgggcc
     3841 ggcacaagcc cgagaacatc gtgatcgaaa tggccagaga gaaccagacc acccagaagg
     3901 gacagaagaa cagccgcgag agaatgaagc ggatcgaaga gggcatcaaa gagctgggca
     3961 gccagatcct gaaagaacac cccgtggaaa acacccagct gcagaacgag aagctgtacc
     4021 tgtactacct gcagaatggg cgggatatgt acgtggacca ggaactggac atcaaccggc
     4081 tgtccgacta cgatgtggac catatcgtgc ctcagagctt tctgaaggac gactccatcg
     4141 acaacaaggt gctgaccaga agcgacaaga accggggcaa gagcgacaac gtgccctccg
     4201 aagaggtcgt gaagaagatg aagaactact ggcggcagct gctgaacgcc aagctgatta
     4261 cccagagaaa gttcgacaat ctgaccaagg ccgagagagg cggcctgagc gaactggata
     4321 aggccggctt catcaagaga cagctggtgg aaacccggca gatcacaaag cacgtggcac
     4381 agatcctgga ctcccggatg aacactaagt acgacgagaa tgacaagctg atccgggaag
     4441 tgaaagtgat caccctgaag tccaagctgg tgtccgattt ccggaaggat ttccagtttt
     4501 acaaagtgcg cgagatcaac aactaccacc acgcccacga cgcctaccta aacgccgtcg
     4561 tgggaaccgc cctgatcaaa aagtacccta agctggaaag cgagttcgtg tacggcgact
     4621 acaaggtgta cgacgtgcgg aagatgatcg ccaagagcga gcaggaaatc ggcaaggcta
     4681 ccgccaagta cttcttctac agcaacatca tgaacttttt caagaccgag attaccctgg
     4741 ccaacggcga gatccggaag cggcctctga tcgagacaaa cggcgaaacc ggggagatcg
     4801 tgtgggataa gggccgggat tttgccaccg tgcggaaagt gctgagcatg ccccaagtga
     4861 atatcgtgaa aaagaccgag gtgcagacag gcggcttcag caaagagtct atcctgccca
     4921 agaggaacag cgataagctg atcgccagaa agaaggactg ggaccctaag aagtacggcg
     4981 gcttcgacag ccccaccgtg gcctattctg tgctggtggt ggccaaagtg gaaaagggca
     5041 agtccaagaa actgaagagt gtgaaagagc tgctggggat caccatcatg gaaagaagca
     5101 gcttcgagaa gaatcccatc gactttctgg aagccaaggg ctacaaagaa gtgaaaaagg
     5161 acctgatcat caagctgcct aagtactccc tgttcgagct ggaaaacggc cggaagagaa
     5221 tgctggcctc tgccggcgaa ctgcagaagg gaaacgaact ggccctgccc tccaaatatg
     5281 tgaacttcct gtacctggcc agccactatg agaagctgaa gggctccccc gaggataatg
     5341 agcagaaaca gctgtttgtg gaacagcaca agcactacct ggacgagatc atcgagcaga
     5401 tcagcgagtt ctccaagaga gtgatcctgg ccgacgctaa tctggacaaa gtgctgtccg
     5461 cctacaacaa gcaccgggat aagcccatca gagagcaggc cgagaatatc atccacctgt
     5521 ttaccctgac caatctggga gcccctgccg ccttcaagta ctttgacacc accatcgacc
     5581 ggaagaggta caccagcacc aaagaggtgc tggacgccac cctgatccac cagagcatca
     5641 ccggcctgta cgagacacgg atcgacctgt ctcagctggg aggtgacagc ggcgggagcg
     5701 gcgggagcgg ggggagcact aatctgagcg acatcattga gaaggagact gggaaacagc
     5761 tggtcattca ggagtccatc ctgatgctgc ctgaggaggt ggaggaagtg atcggcaaca
     5821 agccagagtc tgacatcctg gtgcacaccg cctacgacga gtccacagat gagaatgtga
     5881 tgctgctgac ctctgacgcc cccgagtata agccttgggc cctggtcatc caggattcta
     5941 acggcgagaa taagatcaag atgctgagcg gaggatccgg aggatctgga ggcagcacca
     6001 acctgtctga catcatcgag aaggagacag gcaagcagct ggtcatccag gagagcatcc
     6061 tgatgctgcc cgaagaagtc gaagaagtga tcggaaacaa gcctgagagc gatatcctgg
     6121 tccataccgc ctacgacgag agtaccgacg aaaatgtgat gctgctgaca tccgacgccc
     6181 cagagtataa gccctgggct ctggtcatcc aggattccaa cggagagaac aaaatcaaaa
     6241 tgctgtctgg cggctcaaaa aggccggcgg ccacgaaaaa ggccggccag gcaaaaaaga
     6301 aaaagtaaga attcctagag ctcgctgatc agcctcgact gtgccttcta gttgccagcc
     6361 atctgttgga tccgcggccc cgcctcgagc ccgggcgccg tcgaccgctg cttgcgttcg
     6421 catggacgcc acgttcgacc cgatcgggca gcaggccgcg gagacgcggc agcgcaaacg
     6481 tgcccggcgg gtggctcgtt ccggaggagg cgttccgccg tcgctacgtc agcatgcaag
     6541 aggatcattg ctttgcggtt gaggtggcgg agctcaacta ccagcgtgcc gtggaatacg
     6601 ttcatcaagc gtcagccgcc ggcgcggtcg cgacacctgc tcggcggagc ggccactgtg
     6661 ctgctctctt gacggccggt cgcgacgcag ggccgctggt gggtctccag cgggtacggt
     6721 gcgatcaggc agccatgacg gctacgctga gcacgcttgc gaaggagctg gctgcactgt
     6781 cgccgtagcg cgatgcgaga cgtatcgagc gcatgccagt ggggtgctgg gcaacacttg
     6841 gcggcgcgtg gctctttctc actggtttgg gcacgcccac gctgtgggtg tgtcggtgtc
     6901 tgccctgccg ctctctctcc tgatctctcg tcctggcaac aacaacacac cgcgaatgag
     6961 ttgcccacaa gccatctgca gtccgcacgc gcgtccgggc cttgcggtgt ggatgcgagc
     7021 atcgcgcatt gccggccacc gccgcgtgcc aaaagcacac acatcgctcc ccctcacgtg
     7081 gtgagcgtct gcgcgtgtgt gtctgtgtgc ataaatgcgt acgtgtgcgc tcggtccacg
     7141 gtcaccatcg cgccccgcgg catcggtgct cgcacctttc cattctctcc gtacggcgtt
     7201 cgccactctg ctaactcttc tcccctttcc tctctccgca tctgcgcctt gtgtgccgtg
     7261 tgtgcgcccc acacgtactc tacacgcctt ctctgcatgc gctcctcgcc tgcctgaaac
     7321 gatgacgtgc gccgccactc gctcacccgc tcccatccac atgcattcct gcaccctaca
     7381 gcgactctaa gccgtacatt ccatctcctc aacacccact cgcttccttc tgctctcacc
     7441 tattacttcg ccagcccaca tatctgctat aacctgccct cccccacccg cttcccacac
     7501 atccgccacc gctacgaagc ctcggtaccg agctctctct tctccttccc ctctctctcc
     7561 tctctcctct ctccagagct ctctcttctc cttcccctct ctctcctctc tcctctctcc
     7621 agagctcgaa ttgatatgaa aaagcctgaa ctcaccgcga cgtctgtcga gaagtttctg
     7681 atcgaaaagt tcgacagcgt ctccgacctg atgcagctct cggagggcga agaatctcgt
     7741 gctttcagct tcgatgtagg agggcgtgga tatgtcctgc gggtaaatag ctgcgccgat
     7801 ggtttctaca aagatcgtta tgtttatcgg cactttgcat cggccgcgct cccgattccg
     7861 gaagtgcttg acattgggga attcagcgag agcctgacct attgcatctc ccgccgtgca
     7921 cagggtgtca cgttgcaaga cctgcctgaa accgaactgc ccgctgttct gcagccggtc
     7981 gcggaggcca tggatgcgat cgctgcggcc gatcttagcc agacgagcgg gttcggccca
     8041 ttcggaccgc aaggaatcgg tcaatacact acatggcgtg atttcatatg cgcgattgct
     8101 gatccccatg tgtatcactg gcaaactgtt atggacgaca ccgtcagtgc gtccgtcgcg
     8161 caggctctcg atgagctgat gctttgggcc gaggactgcc ccgaagtccg gcacctcgtg
     8221 cacgcggatt tcggctccaa caatgtcctg acggacaatg gccgcataac agcggtcatt
     8281 gactggagcg aggcgatgtt cggggattcc caatacgagg tcgccaacat cttcttctgg
     8341 aggccgtggt tggcttgtat ggagcagcag acgcgctact tcgagcggag gcatccggag
     8401 cttgcaggat cgccgcggct ccgggcgtat atgctccgca ttggtcttga ccaactctat
     8461 cagagcttgg ttgacggcaa tttcgatgat gcagcttggg cgcagggtcg atgcgacgca
     8521 atcgtccgat ccggagccgg gactgtcggg cgtacacaaa tcgcccgcag aagcgcggcc
     8581 gtctggaccg atggctgtgt agaagtactc gccgatagtg gaaacagacg ccccagcact
     8641 cgtccgggat catcagatct gccggtctcc ctatagtgag tcgtattaat ttcgataagc
     8701 caggttaacc tgcattaatg aatcggccaa cgcgcgggga gaggcggttt gcgtattggg
     8761 cgctcttccg cttcctcgct cactgactcg ctgcgctcgg tcgttcggct gcggcgagcg
     8821 gtatcagctc actcaaaggc ggtaatacgg ttatccacag aatcagggga taacgcagga
     8881 aagaacatgt gagcaaaagg ccagcaaaag gccaggaacc gtaaaaaggc cgcgttgctg
     8941 gcgtttttcc ataggctccg cccccctgac gagcatcaca aaaatcgacg ctcaagtcag
     9001 aggtggcgaa acccgacagg actataaaga taccaggcgt ttccccctgg aagctccctc
     9061 gtgcgctctc ctgttccgac cctgccgctt accggatacc tgtccgcctt tctcccttcg
     9121 ggaagcgtgg cgctttctca tagctcacgc tgtaggtatc tcagttcggt gtaggtcgtt
     9181 cgctccaagc tgggctgtgt gcacgaaccc cccgttcagc ccgaccgctg cgccttatcc
     9241 ggtaactatc gtcttgagtc caacccggta agacacgact tatcgccact ggcagcagcc
     9301 actggtaaca ggattagcag agcgaggtat gtaggcggtg ctacagagtt cttgaagtgg
     9361 tggcctaact acggctacac tagaagaaca gtatttggta tctgcgctct gctgaagcca
     9421 gttaccttcg gaaaaagagt tggtagctct tgatccggca aacaaaccac cgctggtagc
     9481 ggtggttttt ttgtttgcaa gcagcagatt acgcgcagaa aaaaaggatc tcaagaagat
     9541 cctttgatct tttctacggg gtctgacgct cagtggaacg aaaactcacg ttaagggatt
     9601 ttggtcatga gattatcaaa aaggatcttc acctagatcc ttttaaatta aaaatgaagt
     9661 tttaaatcaa tctaaagtat atatgagtaa acttggtctg acagttacca atgcttaatc
     9721 agtgaggcac ctatctcagc gatctgtcta tttcgttcat ccatagttgc ctgactcccc
     9781 gtcgtgtaga taactacgat acgggagggc ttaccatctg gccccagtgc tgcaatgata
     9841 ccgcgagacc cacgctcacc ggctccagat ttatcagcaa taaaccagcc agccggaagg
     9901 gccgagcgca gaagtggtcc tgcaacttta tccgcctcca tccagtctat taattgttgc
     9961 cgggaagcta gagtaagtag ttcgccagtt aatagtttgc gcaacgttgt tgccattgct
    10021 acaggcatcg tggtgtcacg ctcgtcgttt ggtatggctt cattcagctc cggttcccaa
    10081 cgatcaaggc gagttacatg atcccccatg ttgtgcaaaa aagcggttag ctccttcggt
    10141 cctccgatcg ttgtcagaag taagttggcc gcagtgttat cactcatggt tatggcagca
    10201 ctgcataatt ctcttactgt catgccatcc gtaagatgct tttctgtgac tggtgagtac
    10261 tcaaccaagt cattctgaga atagtgtatg cggcgaccga gttgctcttg cccggcgtca
    10321 atacgggata ataccgcgcc acatagcaga actttaaaag tgctcatcat tggaaaacgt
    10381 tcttcggggc gaaaactctc aaggatctta ccgctgttga gatccagttc gatgtaaccc
    10441 actcgtgcac ccaactgatc ttcagcatct tttactttca ccagcgtttc tgggtgagca
    10501 aaaacaggaa ggcaaaatgc cgcaaaaaag ggaataaggg cgacacggaa atgttgaata
    10561 ctcatactct tcctttttca atattattga agcatttatc agggttattg tctcatgagc
    10621 ggatacatat ttgaatgtat ttagaaaaat aaacaaatag gggttccgcg cacatttccc
    10681 cgaaaagtgc cacctgacgt ctaagaaacc attattatca tg
//
