# Supplementary material for: Gene editing and scalable functional genomic screening in Leishmania species using the CRISPR/Cas9 cytosine base editor toolbox LeishBASEedit
Source: eLife. 2023 May 24;12:e85605. doi: 10.7554/eLife.85605 (PMC10208639; doi:10.7554/eLife.85605)
Supplement: Supplementary file 7. — Genbank files of cytosine base editor (CBE) plasmids produced in this study, including: pLdCH_AncBE4max, pLdCH-hyBE4max, pLdCH-hyBE4max-LmajDBD, and pTB007-hyBE4max [file elife-85605-supp7.zip › pLdCH-hyBE4max.gb]

LOCUS       Exported               11160 bp ds-DNA     circular SYN 19-SEP-2022
DEFINITION  synthetic circular DNA
ACCESSION   .
VERSION     .
KEYWORDS    .
SOURCE      synthetic DNA construct
  ORGANISM  synthetic DNA construct
REFERENCE   1  (bases 1 to 11160)
  AUTHORS   .
  TITLE     Direct Submission
  JOURNAL   Exported Tuesday, Oct 11, 2022 from SnapGene Viewer 5.2.4
            https://www.snapgene.com
FEATURES             Location/Qualifiers
     source          1..11160
                     /organism="synthetic DNA construct"
                     /mol_type="other DNA"
     misc_feature    231..408
                     /label=rRNAP
     misc_feature    231..256
                     /label=1011F
     misc_feature    270..1374
                     /label=seq correct
     misc_feature    350..373
                     /label=NGS_for
     misc_feature    409..426
                     /label=clone guide target seq in here
     misc_RNA        427..502
                     /label=gRNA scaffold
                     /note="guide RNA scaffold for the Streptococcus pyogenes 
                     CRISPR/Cas9 system"
     misc_feature    complement(477..499)
                     /label=NGS_rev
     misc_feature    510..737
                     /label=transplice pyrimidine track
     misc_feature    738..772
                     /label=1008F
     misc_feature    complement(750..772)
                     /label=guide seq1051R
     CDS             786..806
                     /codon_start=1
                     /product="nuclear localization signal of SV40 (simian virus
                     40) large T antigen"
                     /label=SV40 NLS
                     /translation="PKKKRKV"
     CDS             807..1490
                     /codon_start=1
                     /product="cytidine deaminase (C to U editing enzyme) from 
                     rat"
                     /label=APOBEC-1
                     /note="can use ssDNA as a substrate (Komor et al., 2016)"
                     /translation="SSETGPVAVDPTLRRRIEPHEFEVFFDPRELRKETCLLYEINWGG
                     RHSIWRHTSQNTNKHVEVNFIEKFTTERYFCPNTRCSITWFLSWSPCGECSRAITEFLS
                     RYPHVTLFIYIARLYHHADPRNRQGLRDLISSGVTIQIMTEQESGYCWRNFVNYSPSNE
                     AHWPRYPHLWVRLYVLELYCIILGLPPCLNILRRKQPQLTFFTIALQSCHYQRLPPHIL
                     WATGLK"
     misc_feature    1214..2271
                     /label=seq correct
     misc_feature    1305..1327
                     /label=1084F
     misc_feature    complement(1557..1580)
                     /label=1085R
     CDS             1587..1928
                     /codon_start=1
                     /label=RAD51 ssDNA binding domain
                     /translation="MAMQMQLEANADTSVEEESFGPQPISRLEQCGINANDVKKLEEAG
                     FHTVEAVAYAPKKELINIKGISEAKADKILAEAAKLVPMGFTTATEFHQRRSEIIQITT
                     GSKELDKLLQ"
     misc_feature    1935..1956
                     /label=1088F
     CDS             2025..6125
                     /codon_start=1
                     /product="Cas9 (Csn1) endonuclease from the Streptococcus 
                     pyogenes Type II CRISPR/Cas system"
                     /label=nCas9
                     /note="generates RNA-guided double strand breaks in DNA"
                     /translation="DKKYSIGLAIGTNSVGWAVITDEYKVPSKKFKVLGNTDRHSIKKN
                     LIGALLFDSGETAEATRLKRTARRRYTRRKNRICYLQEIFSNEMAKVDDSFFHRLEESF
                     LVEEDKKHERHPIFGNIVDEVAYHEKYPTIYHLRKKLVDSTDKADLRLIYLALAHMIKF
                     RGHFLIEGDLNPDNSDVDKLFIQLVQTYNQLFEENPINASGVDAKAILSARLSKSRRLE
                     NLIAQLPGEKKNGLFGNLIALSLGLTPNFKSNFDLAEDAKLQLSKDTYDDDLDNLLAQI
                     GDQYADLFLAAKNLSDAILLSDILRVNTEITKAPLSASMIKRYDEHHQDLTLLKALVRQ
                     QLPEKYKEIFFDQSKNGYAGYIDGGASQEEFYKFIKPILEKMDGTEELLVKLNREDLLR
                     KQRTFDNGSIPHQIHLGELHAILRRQEDFYPFLKDNREKIEKILTFRIPYYVGPLARGN
                     SRFAWMTRKSEETITPWNFEEVVDKGASAQSFIERMTNFDKNLPNEKVLPKHSLLYEYF
                     TVYNELTKVKYVTEGMRKPAFLSGEQKKAIVDLLFKTNRKVTVKQLKEDYFKKIECFDS
                     VEISGVEDRFNASLGTYHDLLKIIKDKDFLDNEENEDILEDIVLTLTLFEDREMIEERL
                     KTYAHLFDDKVMKQLKRRRYTGWGRLSRKLINGIRDKQSGKTILDFLKSDGFANRNFMQ
                     LIHDDSLTFKEDIQKAQVSGQGDSLHEHIANLAGSPAIKKGILQTVKVVDELVKVMGRH
                     KPENIVIEMARENQTTQKGQKNSRERMKRIEEGIKELGSQILKEHPVENTQLQNEKLYL
                     YYLQNGRDMYVDQELDINRLSDYDVDHIVPQSFLKDDSIDNKVLTRSDKNRGKSDNVPS
                     EEVVKKMKNYWRQLLNAKLITQRKFDNLTKAERGGLSELDKAGFIKRQLVETRQITKHV
                     AQILDSRMNTKYDENDKLIREVKVITLKSKLVSDFRKDFQFYKVREINNYHHAHDAYLN
                     AVVGTALIKKYPKLESEFVYGDYKVYDVRKMIAKSEQEIGKATAKYFFYSNIMNFFKTE
                     ITLANGEIRKRPLIETNGETGEIVWDKGRDFATVRKVLSMPQVNIVKKTEVQTGGFSKE
                     SILPKRNSDKLIARKKDWDPKKYGGFDSPTVAYSVLVVAKVEKGKSKKLKSVKELLGIT
                     IMERSSFEKNPIDFLEAKGYKEVKKDLIIKLPKYSLFELENGRKRMLASAGELQKGNEL
                     ALPSKYVNFLYLASHYEKLKGSPEDNEQKQLFVEQHKHYLDEIIEQISEFSKRVILADA
                     NLDKVLSAYNKHRDKPIREQAENIIHLFTLTNLGAPAAFKYFDTTIDRKRYTSTKEVLD
                     ATLIHQSITGLYETRIDLSQLGGD"
     misc_feature    2115..3160
                     /label=seq correct
     misc_feature    complement(2254..2277)
                     /label=1089R
     misc_feature    complement(2312..2337)
                     /label=1010R
     misc_feature    2941..3986
                     /label=seq correct
     misc_feature    complement(3197..3216)
                     /label=1065R
     misc_feature    3921..3940
                     /label=1067F
     misc_feature    3961..5002
                     /label=seq correct
     misc_feature    complement(4007..4026)
                     /label=1066R
     misc_feature    4717..4737
                     /label=1064F
     misc_feature    4784..5219
                     /label=seq correct
     misc_feature    5763..6960
                     /label=seq correct
     misc_feature    5834..5857
                     /label=1012F
     CDS             6156..6404
                     /codon_start=1
                     /product="uracil-DNA glycosylase inhibitor from a Bacillus 
                     subtilis bacteriophage (Mol et al., 1995)"
                     /label=UGI
                     /translation="TNLSDIIEKETGKQLVIQESILMLPEEVEEVIGNKPESDILVHTA
                     YDESTDENVMLLTSDAPEYKPWALVIQDSNGENKIKML"
     CDS             6435..6683
                     /codon_start=1
                     /product="uracil-DNA glycosylase inhibitor from a Bacillus 
                     subtilis bacteriophage (Mol et al., 1995)"
                     /label=UGI
                     /translation="TNLSDIIEKETGKQLVIQESILMLPEEVEEVIGNKPESDILVHTA
                     YDESTDENVMLLTSDAPEYKPWALVIQDSNGENKIKML"
     misc_feature    complement(6674..6726)
                     /label=1007R
     CDS             6696..6743
                     /codon_start=1
                     /product="bipartite nuclear localization signal from 
                     nucleoplasmin"
                     /label=nucleoplasmin NLS
                     /translation="KRPAATKKAGQAKKKK"
     misc_feature    6747..8073
                     /label=A2 intergenic
     misc_feature    complement(6974..6999)
                     /label=1014R
     CDS             8074..9114
                     /codon_start=1
                     /label=HygR
                     /translation="MKKPELTATSVEKFLIEKFDSVSDLMQLSEGEESRAFSFDVGGRG
                     YVLRVNSCADGFYKDRYVYRHFASAALPIPEVLDIGEFSESLTYCISRRAQGVTLQDLP
                     ETELPAVLQPVAEAMDAIAAADLSQTSGFGPFGPQGIGQYTTWRDFICAIADPHVYHWQ
                     TVMDDTVSASVAQALDELMLWAEDCPEVRHLVHADFGSNNVLTDNGRITAVIDWSEAMF
                     GDSQYEVANIFFWRPWLACMEQQTRYFERRHPELAGSPRLRAYMLRIGLDQLYQSLVDG
                     NFDDAAWAQGRCDAIVRSGAGTVGRTQIARRSAAVWTDGCVEVLADSGNRRPSTRPGSS
                     DLPVSL"
     promoter        complement(9108..9126)
                     /label=T7 promoter
                     /note="promoter for bacteriophage T7 RNA polymerase"
     rep_origin      complement(9384..9972)
                     /direction=LEFT
                     /label=ori
                     /note="high-copy-number ColE1/pMB1/pBR322/pUC origin of 
                     replication"
     CDS             complement(10143..11003)
                     /codon_start=1
                     /gene="bla"
                     /product="beta-lactamase"
                     /label=AmpR
                     /note="confers resistance to ampicillin, carbenicillin, and
                     related antibiotics"
                     /translation="MSIQHFRVALIPFFAAFCLPVFAHPETLVKVKDAEDQLGARVGYI
                     ELDLNSGKILESFRPEERFPMMSTFKVLLCGAVLSRIDAGQEQLGRRIHYSQNDLVEYS
                     PVTEKHLTDGMTVRELCSAAITMSDNTAANLLLTTIGGPKELTAFLHNMGDHVTRLDRW
                     EPELNEAIPNDERDTTMPVAMATTLRKLLTGELLTLASRQQLIDWMEADKVAGPLLRSA
                     LPAGWFIADKSGAGERGSRGIIAALGPDGKPSRIVVIYTTGSQATMDERNRQIAEIGAS
                     LIKHW"
     promoter        complement(11004..11108)
                     /gene="bla"
                     /label=AmpR promoter
ORIGIN
        1 acattaacct ataaaaatag gcgtatcacg aggccctttc gtctcgcgcg tttcggtgat
       61 gacggtgaaa acctctgaca catgcagctc ccggagacgg tcacagcttg tctgtaagcg
      121 gatgccggga gcagacaagc ccgtcagggc gcgtcagcgg gtgttggcgg gtgtcggggc
      181 tggcttaact atgcggcatc agagcagatt gtactgagag tgcaccatat gtgagttatg
      241 aggtctgcga ttgacgtagg agttgcaagg ggagggggta tgaacggggt gggtagagct
      301 tttttaggtg gaagtagtga gagggtgggc ttgtgagaat ttgaggtgtg ttcgtgatgt
      361 gtggatctta tcgggggctc ggttgagttt ttggtttggt gattttgtgg gtcttcgaga
      421 agacctgttt tagagctaga aatagcaagt taaaataagg ctagtccgtt atcaacttga
      481 aaaagtggca ccgagtcggt gcttttttgg ccggcatggt cccagcctcc tcgctggcgc
      541 cggctgggca acatgcttcg gcatggcgaa tgggacggat ccccgggtac cgagctctct
      601 cttctccttc ccctctctct cctctctcct ctctccagag ctctctcttc tccttcccct
      661 ctctctcctc tctcctctct ccagagctcg aattcgcaag cttagcacct gcctgaaatc
      721 actttttttc aggttggacc ggtgccacca tgaaacggac agccgacgga agcgagttcg
      781 agtcaccaaa gaagaagcgg aaagtctcct cagagactgg gcctgtcgcc gtcgatccaa
      841 ccctgcgccg ccggattgaa cctcacgagt ttgaagtgtt ctttgacccc cgggagctga
      901 gaaaggagac atgcctgctg tacgagatca actggggagg caggcactcc atctggaggc
      961 acacctctca gaacacaaat aagcacgtgg aggtgaactt catcgagaag tttaccacag
     1021 agcggtactt ctgccccaat accagatgta gcatcacatg gtttctgagc tggtcccctt
     1081 gcggagagtg tagcagggcc atcaccgagt tcctgtccag atatccacac gtgacactgt
     1141 ttatctacat cgccaggctg tatcaccacg cagacccaag gaataggcag ggcctgcgcg
     1201 atctgatcag ctccggcgtg accatccaga tcatgacaga gcaggagtcc ggctactgct
     1261 ggcggaactt cgtgaattat tctcctagca acgaggccca ctggcctagg tacccacacc
     1321 tgtgggtgcg cctgtacgtg ctggagctgt attgcatcat cctgggcctg cccccttgtc
     1381 tgaatatcct gcggagaaag cagccccagc tgaccttctt tacaatcgcc ctgcagtctt
     1441 gtcactatca gaggctgcca ccccacatcc tgtgggccac aggcctgaag agcggaggat
     1501 ctagcggagg atcaagcgga agcgagactc ctggaaccag cgaaagcgca accccagaaa
     1561 gcagcggagg aagtagcgga ggaagcatgg caatgcagat gcagcttgaa gcaaatgcag
     1621 atacttcagt ggaagaagaa agctttggcc cacaacccat ttcacggtta gagcagtgtg
     1681 gcataaatgc caacgatgtg aagaaattgg aagaagctgg attccatact gtggaggctg
     1741 ttgcctatgc gccaaagaag gagctaataa atattaaggg aattagtgaa gccaaagctg
     1801 ataaaattct ggctgaggca gctaaattag ttccaatggg tttcaccact gcaactgaat
     1861 tccaccaaag gcggtcagag atcatacaga ttactactgg ctccaaagag cttgacaaac
     1921 tacttcaatc tggcggatct agcggtggat ctagcggctc tgagacccct ggaacatccg
     1981 aatccgccac tccagagagc agcggaggct cttctggagg atcagacaag aagtacagca
     2041 tcggcctggc catcggcacc aactctgtgg gctgggccgt gatcaccgac gagtacaagg
     2101 tgcccagcaa gaaattcaag gtgctgggca acaccgaccg gcacagcatc aagaagaacc
     2161 tgatcggagc cctgctgttc gacagcggcg aaacagccga ggccacccgg ctgaagagaa
     2221 ccgccagaag aagatacacc agacggaaga accggatctg ctatctgcaa gagatcttca
     2281 gcaacgagat ggccaaggtg gacgacagct tcttccacag actggaagag tccttcctgg
     2341 tggaagagga taagaagcac gagcggcacc ccatcttcgg caacatcgtg gacgaggtgg
     2401 cctaccacga gaagtacccc accatctacc acctgagaaa gaaactggtg gacagcaccg
     2461 acaaggccga cctgcggctg atctatctgg ccctggccca catgatcaag ttccggggcc
     2521 acttcctgat cgagggcgac ctgaaccccg acaacagcga cgtggacaag ctgttcatcc
     2581 agctggtgca gacctacaac cagctgttcg aggaaaaccc catcaacgcc agcggcgtgg
     2641 acgccaaggc catcctgtct gccagactga gcaagagcag acggctggaa aatctgatcg
     2701 cccagctgcc cggcgagaag aagaatggcc tgttcggaaa cctgattgcc ctgagcctgg
     2761 gcctgacccc caacttcaag agcaacttcg acctggccga ggatgccaaa ctgcagctga
     2821 gcaaggacac ctacgacgac gacctggaca acctgctggc ccagatcggc gaccagtacg
     2881 ccgacctgtt tctggccgcc aagaacctgt ccgacgccat cctgctgagc gacatcctga
     2941 gagtgaacac cgagatcacc aaggcccccc tgagcgcctc tatgatcaag agatacgacg
     3001 agcaccacca ggacctgacc ctgctgaaag ctctcgtgcg gcagcagctg cctgagaagt
     3061 acaaagagat tttcttcgac cagagcaaga acggctacgc cggctacatt gacggcggag
     3121 ccagccagga agagttctac aagttcatca agcccatcct ggaaaagatg gacggcaccg
     3181 aggaactgct cgtgaagctg aacagagagg acctgctgcg gaagcagcgg accttcgaca
     3241 acggcagcat cccccaccag atccacctgg gagagctgca cgccattctg cggcggcagg
     3301 aagattttta cccattcctg aaggacaacc gggaaaagat cgagaagatc ctgaccttcc
     3361 gcatccccta ctacgtgggc cctctggcca ggggaaacag cagattcgcc tggatgacca
     3421 gaaagagcga ggaaaccatc accccctgga acttcgagga agtggtggac aagggcgctt
     3481 ccgcccagag cttcatcgag cggatgacca acttcgataa gaacctgccc aacgagaagg
     3541 tgctgcccaa gcacagcctg ctgtacgagt acttcaccgt gtataacgag ctgaccaaag
     3601 tgaaatacgt gaccgaggga atgagaaagc ccgccttcct gagcggcgag cagaaaaagg
     3661 ccatcgtgga cctgctgttc aagaccaacc ggaaagtgac cgtgaagcag ctgaaagagg
     3721 actacttcaa gaaaatcgag tgcttcgact ccgtggaaat ctccggcgtg gaagatcggt
     3781 tcaacgcctc cctgggcaca taccacgatc tgctgaaaat tatcaaggac aaggacttcc
     3841 tggacaatga ggaaaacgag gacattctgg aagatatcgt gctgaccctg acactgtttg
     3901 aggacagaga gatgatcgag gaacggctga aaacctatgc ccacctgttc gacgacaaag
     3961 tgatgaagca gctgaagcgg cggagataca ccggctgggg caggctgagc cggaagctga
     4021 tcaacggcat ccgggacaag cagtccggca agacaatcct ggatttcctg aagtccgacg
     4081 gcttcgccaa cagaaacttc atgcagctga tccacgacga cagcctgacc tttaaagagg
     4141 acatccagaa agcccaggtg tccggccagg gcgatagcct gcacgagcac attgccaatc
     4201 tggccggcag ccccgccatt aagaagggca tcctgcagac agtgaaggtg gtggacgagc
     4261 tcgtgaaagt gatgggccgg cacaagcccg agaacatcgt gatcgaaatg gccagagaga
     4321 accagaccac ccagaaggga cagaagaaca gccgcgagag aatgaagcgg atcgaagagg
     4381 gcatcaaaga gctgggcagc cagatcctga aagaacaccc cgtggaaaac acccagctgc
     4441 agaacgagaa gctgtacctg tactacctgc agaatgggcg ggatatgtac gtggaccagg
     4501 aactggacat caaccggctg tccgactacg atgtggacca tatcgtgcct cagagctttc
     4561 tgaaggacga ctccatcgac aacaaggtgc tgaccagaag cgacaagaac cggggcaaga
     4621 gcgacaacgt gccctccgaa gaggtcgtga agaagatgaa gaactactgg cggcagctgc
     4681 tgaacgccaa gctgattacc cagagaaagt tcgacaatct gaccaaggcc gagagaggcg
     4741 gcctgagcga actggataag gccggcttca tcaagagaca gctggtggaa acccggcaga
     4801 tcacaaagca cgtggcacag atcctggact cccggatgaa cactaagtac gacgagaatg
     4861 acaagctgat ccgggaagtg aaagtgatca ccctgaagtc caagctggtg tccgatttcc
     4921 ggaaggattt ccagttttac aaagtgcgcg agatcaacaa ctaccaccac gcccacgacg
     4981 cctacctgaa cgccgtcgtg ggaaccgccc tgatcaaaaa gtaccctaag ctggaaagcg
     5041 agttcgtgta cggcgactac aaggtgtacg acgtgcggaa gatgatcgcc aagagcgagc
     5101 aggaaatcgg caaggctacc gccaagtact tcttctacag caacatcatg aactttttca
     5161 agaccgagat taccctggcc aacggcgaga tccggaagcg gcctctgatc gagacaaacg
     5221 gcgaaaccgg ggagatcgtg tgggataagg gccgggattt tgccaccgtg cggaaagtgc
     5281 tgagcatgcc ccaagtgaat atcgtgaaaa agaccgaggt gcagacaggc ggcttcagca
     5341 aagagtctat cctgcccaag aggaacagcg ataagctgat cgccagaaag aaggactggg
     5401 accctaagaa gtacggcggc ttcgacagcc ccaccgtggc ctattctgtg ctggtggtgg
     5461 ccaaagtgga aaagggcaag tccaagaaac tgaagagtgt gaaagagctg ctggggatca
     5521 ccatcatgga aagaagcagc ttcgagaaga atcccatcga ctttctggaa gccaagggct
     5581 acaaagaagt gaaaaaggac ctgatcatca agctgcctaa gtactccctg ttcgagctgg
     5641 aaaacggccg gaagagaatg ctggcctctg ccggcgaact gcagaaggga aacgaactgg
     5701 ccctgccctc caaatatgtg aacttcctgt acctggccag ccactatgag aagctgaagg
     5761 gctcccccga ggataatgag cagaaacagc tgtttgtgga acagcacaag cactacctgg
     5821 acgagatcat cgagcagatc agcgagttct ccaagagagt gatcctggcc gacgctaatc
     5881 tggacaaagt gctgtccgcc tacaacaagc accgggataa gcccatcaga gagcaggccg
     5941 agaatatcat ccacctgttt accctgacca atctgggagc ccctgccgcc ttcaagtact
     6001 ttgacaccac catcgaccgg aagaggtaca ccagcaccaa agaggtgctg gacgccaccc
     6061 tgatccacca gagcatcacc ggcctgtacg agacacggat cgacctgtct cagctgggag
     6121 gtgacagcgg cgggagcggc gggagcgggg ggagcactaa tctgagcgac atcattgaga
     6181 aggagactgg gaaacagctg gtcattcagg agtccatcct gatgctgcct gaggaggtgg
     6241 aggaagtgat cggcaacaag ccagagtctg acatcctggt gcacaccgcc tacgacgagt
     6301 ccacagatga gaatgtgatg ctgctgacct ctgacgcccc cgagtataag ccttgggccc
     6361 tggtcatcca ggattctaac ggcgagaata agatcaagat gctgagcgga ggatccggag
     6421 gatctggagg cagcaccaac ctgtctgaca tcatcgagaa ggagacaggc aagcagctgg
     6481 tcatccagga gagcatcctg atgctgcccg aagaagtcga agaagtgatc ggaaacaagc
     6541 ctgagagcga tatcctggtc cataccgcct acgacgagag taccgacgaa aatgtgatgc
     6601 tgctgacatc cgacgcccca gagtataagc cctgggctct ggtcatccag gattccaacg
     6661 gagagaacaa aatcaaaatg ctgtctggcg gctcaaaaag gccggcggcc acgaaaaagg
     6721 ccggccaggc aaaaaagaaa aagtaagaat tcctagagct cgctgatcag cctcgactgt
     6781 gccttctagt tgccagccat ctgttggatc cgcggccccg cctcgagccc gggcgccgtc
     6841 gaccgctgct tgcgttcgca tggacgccac gttcgacccg atcgggcagc aggccgcgga
     6901 gacgcggcag cgcaaacgtg cccggcgggt ggctcgttcc ggaggaggcg ttccgccgtc
     6961 gctacgtcag catgcaagag gatcattgct ttgcggttga ggtggcggag ctcaactacc
     7021 agcgtgccgt ggaatacgtt catcaagcgt cagccgccgg cgcggtcgcg acacctgctc
     7081 ggcggagcgg ccactgtgct gctctcttga cggccggtcg cgacgcaggg ccgctggtgg
     7141 gtctccagcg ggtacggtgc gatcaggcag ccatgacggc tacgctgagc acgcttgcga
     7201 aggagctggc tgcactgtcg ccgtagcgcg atgcgagacg tatcgagcgc atgccagtgg
     7261 ggtgctgggc aacacttggc ggcgcgtggc tctttctcac tggtttgggc acgcccacgc
     7321 tgtgggtgtg tcggtgtctg ccctgccgct ctctctcctg atctctcgtc ctggcaacaa
     7381 caacacaccg cgaatgagtt gcccacaagc catctgcagt ccgcacgcgc gtccgggcct
     7441 tgcggtgtgg atgcgagcat cgcgcattgc cggccaccgc cgcgtgccaa aagcacacac
     7501 atcgctcccc ctcacgtggt gagcgtctgc gcgtgtgtgt ctgtgtgcat aaatgcgtac
     7561 gtgtgcgctc ggtccacggt caccatcgcg ccccgcggca tcggtgctcg cacctttcca
     7621 ttctctccgt acggcgttcg ccactctgct aactcttctc ccctttcctc tctccgcatc
     7681 tgcgccttgt gtgccgtgtg tgcgccccac acgtactcta cacgccttct ctgcatgcgc
     7741 tcctcgcctg cctgaaacga tgacgtgcgc cgccactcgc tcacccgctc ccatccacat
     7801 gcattcctgc accctacagc gactctaagc cgtacattcc atctcctcaa cacccactcg
     7861 cttccttctg ctctcaccta ttacttcgcc agcccacata tctgctataa cctgccctcc
     7921 cccacccgct tcccacacat ccgccaccgc tacgaagcct cggtaccgag ctctctcttc
     7981 tccttcccct ctctctcctc tctcctctct ccagagctct ctcttctcct tcccctctct
     8041 ctcctctctc ctctctccag agctcgaatt gatatgaaaa agcctgaact caccgcgacg
     8101 tctgtcgaga agtttctgat cgaaaagttc gacagcgtct ccgacctgat gcagctctcg
     8161 gagggcgaag aatctcgtgc tttcagcttc gatgtaggag ggcgtggata tgtcctgcgg
     8221 gtaaatagct gcgccgatgg tttctacaaa gatcgttatg tttatcggca ctttgcatcg
     8281 gccgcgctcc cgattccgga agtgcttgac attggggaat tcagcgagag cctgacctat
     8341 tgcatctccc gccgtgcaca gggtgtcacg ttgcaagacc tgcctgaaac cgaactgccc
     8401 gctgttctgc agccggtcgc ggaggccatg gatgcgatcg ctgcggccga tcttagccag
     8461 acgagcgggt tcggcccatt cggaccgcaa ggaatcggtc aatacactac atggcgtgat
     8521 ttcatatgcg cgattgctga tccccatgtg tatcactggc aaactgttat ggacgacacc
     8581 gtcagtgcgt ccgtcgcgca ggctctcgat gagctgatgc tttgggccga ggactgcccc
     8641 gaagtccggc acctcgtgca cgcggatttc ggctccaaca atgtcctgac ggacaatggc
     8701 cgcataacag cggtcattga ctggagcgag gcgatgttcg gggattccca atacgaggtc
     8761 gccaacatct tcttctggag gccgtggttg gcttgtatgg agcagcagac gcgctacttc
     8821 gagcggaggc atccggagct tgcaggatcg ccgcggctcc gggcgtatat gctccgcatt
     8881 ggtcttgacc aactctatca gagcttggtt gacggcaatt tcgatgatgc agcttgggcg
     8941 cagggtcgat gcgacgcaat cgtccgatcc ggagccggga ctgtcgggcg tacacaaatc
     9001 gcccgcagaa gcgcggccgt ctggaccgat ggctgtgtag aagtactcgc cgatagtgga
     9061 aacagacgcc ccagcactcg tccgggatca tcagatctgc cggtctccct atagtgagtc
     9121 gtattaattt cgataagcca ggttaacctg cattaatgaa tcggccaacg cgcggggaga
     9181 ggcggtttgc gtattgggcg ctcttccgct tcctcgctca ctgactcgct gcgctcggtc
     9241 gttcggctgc ggcgagcggt atcagctcac tcaaaggcgg taatacggtt atccacagaa
     9301 tcaggggata acgcaggaaa gaacatgtga gcaaaaggcc agcaaaaggc caggaaccgt
     9361 aaaaaggccg cgttgctggc gtttttccat aggctccgcc cccctgacga gcatcacaaa
     9421 aatcgacgct caagtcagag gtggcgaaac ccgacaggac tataaagata ccaggcgttt
     9481 ccccctggaa gctccctcgt gcgctctcct gttccgaccc tgccgcttac cggatacctg
     9541 tccgcctttc tcccttcggg aagcgtggcg ctttctcata gctcacgctg taggtatctc
     9601 agttcggtgt aggtcgttcg ctccaagctg ggctgtgtgc acgaaccccc cgttcagccc
     9661 gaccgctgcg ccttatccgg taactatcgt cttgagtcca acccggtaag acacgactta
     9721 tcgccactgg cagcagccac tggtaacagg attagcagag cgaggtatgt aggcggtgct
     9781 acagagttct tgaagtggtg gcctaactac ggctacacta gaagaacagt atttggtatc
     9841 tgcgctctgc tgaagccagt taccttcgga aaaagagttg gtagctcttg atccggcaaa
     9901 caaaccaccg ctggtagcgg tggttttttt gtttgcaagc agcagattac gcgcagaaaa
     9961 aaaggatctc aagaagatcc tttgatcttt tctacggggt ctgacgctca gtggaacgaa
    10021 aactcacgtt aagggatttt ggtcatgaga ttatcaaaaa ggatcttcac ctagatcctt
    10081 ttaaattaaa aatgaagttt taaatcaatc taaagtatat atgagtaaac ttggtctgac
    10141 agttaccaat gcttaatcag tgaggcacct atctcagcga tctgtctatt tcgttcatcc
    10201 atagttgcct gactccccgt cgtgtagata actacgatac gggagggctt accatctggc
    10261 cccagtgctg caatgatacc gcgagaccca cgctcaccgg ctccagattt atcagcaata
    10321 aaccagccag ccggaagggc cgagcgcaga agtggtcctg caactttatc cgcctccatc
    10381 cagtctatta attgttgccg ggaagctaga gtaagtagtt cgccagttaa tagtttgcgc
    10441 aacgttgttg ccattgctac aggcatcgtg gtgtcacgct cgtcgtttgg tatggcttca
    10501 ttcagctccg gttcccaacg atcaaggcga gttacatgat cccccatgtt gtgcaaaaaa
    10561 gcggttagct ccttcggtcc tccgatcgtt gtcagaagta agttggccgc agtgttatca
    10621 ctcatggtta tggcagcact gcataattct cttactgtca tgccatccgt aagatgcttt
    10681 tctgtgactg gtgagtactc aaccaagtca ttctgagaat agtgtatgcg gcgaccgagt
    10741 tgctcttgcc cggcgtcaat acgggataat accgcgccac atagcagaac tttaaaagtg
    10801 ctcatcattg gaaaacgttc ttcggggcga aaactctcaa ggatcttacc gctgttgaga
    10861 tccagttcga tgtaacccac tcgtgcaccc aactgatctt cagcatcttt tactttcacc
    10921 agcgtttctg ggtgagcaaa aacaggaagg caaaatgccg caaaaaaggg aataagggcg
    10981 acacggaaat gttgaatact catactcttc ctttttcaat attattgaag catttatcag
    11041 ggttattgtc tcatgagcgg atacatattt gaatgtattt agaaaaataa acaaataggg
    11101 gttccgcgca catttccccg aaaagtgcca cctgacgtct aagaaaccat tattatcatg
//
