# Supplementary material for: Gene editing and scalable functional genomic screening in Leishmania species using the CRISPR/Cas9 cytosine base editor toolbox LeishBASEedit
Source: eLife. 2023 May 24;12:e85605. doi: 10.7554/eLife.85605 (PMC10208639; doi:10.7554/eLife.85605)
Supplement: Supplementary file 7. — Genbank files of cytosine base editor (CBE) plasmids produced in this study, including: pLdCH_AncBE4max, pLdCH-hyBE4max, pLdCH-hyBE4max-LmajDBD, and pTB007-hyBE4max [file elife-85605-supp7.zip › pLdCH-hyBE4max-LmajDBD.gb]

LOCUS       Exported               11271 bp ds-DNA     circular SYN 13-SEP-2022
DEFINITION  synthetic circular DNA
ACCESSION   .
VERSION     .
KEYWORDS    .
SOURCE      synthetic DNA construct
  ORGANISM  synthetic DNA construct
REFERENCE   1  (bases 1 to 11271)
  AUTHORS   .
  TITLE     Direct Submission
  JOURNAL   Exported Tuesday, Oct 11, 2022 from SnapGene Viewer 5.2.4
            https://www.snapgene.com
FEATURES             Location/Qualifiers
     source          1..11271
                     /organism="synthetic DNA construct"
                     /mol_type="other DNA"
     misc_feature    231..408
                     /label=rRNAP
     misc_feature    231..256
                     /label=1011F
     misc_feature    268..1453
                     /label=seq correct cl1
     misc_feature    284..1402
                     /label=Cl4 correct
     misc_feature    409..426
                     /label=clone guide target seq in here
     misc_RNA        427..502
                     /label=gRNA scaffold
                     /note="guide RNA scaffold for the Streptococcus pyogenes 
                     CRISPR/Cas9 system"
     misc_feature    510..737
                     /label=transplice pyrimidine track
     misc_feature    738..772
                     /label=1008F
     CDS             786..806
                     /codon_start=1
                     /product="nuclear localization signal of SV40 (simian virus
                     40) large T antigen"
                     /label=SV40 NLS
                     /translation="PKKKRKV"
     CDS             807..1490
                     /codon_start=1
                     /product="cytidine deaminase (C to U editing enzyme) from 
                     rat"
                     /label=APOBEC-1
                     /note="can use ssDNA as a substrate (Komor et al., 2016)"
                     /translation="SSETGPVAVDPTLRRRIEPHEFEVFFDPRELRKETCLLYEINWGG
                     RHSIWRHTSQNTNKHVEVNFIEKFTTERYFCPNTRCSITWFLSWSPCGECSRAITEFLS
                     RYPHVTLFIYIARLYHHADPRNRQGLRDLISSGVTIQIMTEQESGYCWRNFVNYSPSNE
                     AHWPRYPHLWVRLYVLELYCIILGLPPCLNILRRKQPQLTFFTIALQSCHYQRLPPHIL
                     WATGLK"
     misc_feature    1253..1274
                     /label=1084F_1stRXN
     misc_feature    1284..2317
                     /label=Cl4 correct
     misc_feature    1284..2317
                     /label=Cl4 correct
     misc_feature    1305..1327
                     /label=1084F
     misc_feature    1366..2366
                     /label=seq correct cl1
     misc_feature    1491..1586
                     /label=GS linker
     misc_feature    complement(1557..1606)
                     /label=1085Rfusion
     misc_feature    complement(1557..1586)
                     /label=1085R
     misc_feature    1581..1611
                     /label=1086F
     CDS             1587..2039
                     /codon_start=1
                     /label=L. major Rad51 DNA binding + linker
                     /translation="MQTRSKAKGRRGRPSARPSEEVEVVESQPQEVLQNEEQEPQQQQQ
                     QQSTDMAEPNASGFRVIQILENYGVASSDIKKLMECGFYTVESAAYAPKKAILAVKGIS
                     ENKAEKIMAECAKLVPMGFTSAVAYHEARKEIIMVTTGSREVDKLLG"
     misc_feature    2019..2067
                     /label=1088Ffusion
     misc_feature    complement(2019..2044)
                     /label=1087R
     misc_feature    2039..2067
                     /label=1088F
     misc_feature    2040..2135
                     /label=GS linker
     CDS             2136..6236
                     /codon_start=1
                     /product="Cas9 (Csn1) endonuclease from the Streptococcus 
                     pyogenes Type II CRISPR/Cas system"
                     /label=Cas9
                     /note="generates RNA-guided double strand breaks in DNA"
                     /translation="DKKYSIGLAIGTNSVGWAVITDEYKVPSKKFKVLGNTDRHSIKKN
                     LIGALLFDSGETAEATRLKRTARRRYTRRKNRICYLQEIFSNEMAKVDDSFFHRLEESF
                     LVEEDKKHERHPIFGNIVDEVAYHEKYPTIYHLRKKLVDSTDKADLRLIYLALAHMIKF
                     RGHFLIEGDLNPDNSDVDKLFIQLVQTYNQLFEENPINASGVDAKAILSARLSKSRRLE
                     NLIAQLPGEKKNGLFGNLIALSLGLTPNFKSNFDLAEDAKLQLSKDTYDDDLDNLLAQI
                     GDQYADLFLAAKNLSDAILLSDILRVNTEITKAPLSASMIKRYDEHHQDLTLLKALVRQ
                     QLPEKYKEIFFDQSKNGYAGYIDGGASQEEFYKFIKPILEKMDGTEELLVKLNREDLLR
                     KQRTFDNGSIPHQIHLGELHAILRRQEDFYPFLKDNREKIEKILTFRIPYYVGPLARGN
                     SRFAWMTRKSEETITPWNFEEVVDKGASAQSFIERMTNFDKNLPNEKVLPKHSLLYEYF
                     TVYNELTKVKYVTEGMRKPAFLSGEQKKAIVDLLFKTNRKVTVKQLKEDYFKKIECFDS
                     VEISGVEDRFNASLGTYHDLLKIIKDKDFLDNEENEDILEDIVLTLTLFEDREMIEERL
                     KTYAHLFDDKVMKQLKRRRYTGWGRLSRKLINGIRDKQSGKTILDFLKSDGFANRNFMQ
                     LIHDDSLTFKEDIQKAQVSGQGDSLHEHIANLAGSPAIKKGILQTVKVVDELVKVMGRH
                     KPENIVIEMARENQTTQKGQKNSRERMKRIEEGIKELGSQILKEHPVENTQLQNEKLYL
                     YYLQNGRDMYVDQELDINRLSDYDVDHIVPQSFLKDDSIDNKVLTRSDKNRGKSDNVPS
                     EEVVKKMKNYWRQLLNAKLITQRKFDNLTKAERGGLSELDKAGFIKRQLVETRQITKHV
                     AQILDSRMNTKYDENDKLIREVKVITLKSKLVSDFRKDFQFYKVREINNYHHAHDAYLN
                     AVVGTALIKKYPKLESEFVYGDYKVYDVRKMIAKSEQEIGKATAKYFFYSNIMNFFKTE
                     ITLANGEIRKRPLIETNGETGEIVWDKGRDFATVRKVLSMPQVNIVKKTEVQTGGFSKE
                     SILPKRNSDKLIARKKDWDPKKYGGFDSPTVAYSVLVVAKVEKGKSKKLKSVKELLGIT
                     IMERSSFEKNPIDFLEAKGYKEVKKDLIIKLPKYSLFELENGRKRMLASAGELQKGNEL
                     ALPSKYVNFLYLASHYEKLKGSPEDNEQKQLFVEQHKHYLDEIIEQISEFSKRVILADA
                     NLDKVLSAYNKHRDKPIREQAENIIHLFTLTNLGAPAAFKYFDTTIDRKRYTSTKEVLD
                     ATLIHQSITGLYETRIDLSQLGGD"
     misc_feature    2175..3271
                     /label=Cl4 correct
     misc_feature    2351..3149
                     /label=seq correct cl1
     misc_feature    complement(2365..2388)
                     /label=1089R
     misc_feature    complement(2423..2448)
                     /label=1010R
     misc_feature    2893..3493
                     /label=seq correct cl1
     misc_feature    2949..4096
                     /label=Cl4 correct
     misc_feature    complement(3308..3327)
                     /label=1065R
     misc_feature    complement(3474..3493)
                     /label=1089Rfusion_alternative
     misc_feature    complement(3529..3551)
                     /label=1089Rfusion_1stRXN
     misc_feature    4032..4051
                     /label=1067F
     misc_feature    4087..5190
                     /label=Cl4 correct
     misc_feature    complement(4118..4137)
                     /label=1066R
     misc_feature    4828..4848
                     /label=1064F
     misc_feature    4875..6055
                     /label=Cl4 correct
     misc_feature    5924..7055
                     /label=Cl4 correct
     misc_feature    5945..5968
                     /label=1012F
     CDS             6267..6515
                     /codon_start=1
                     /product="uracil-DNA glycosylase inhibitor from a Bacillus 
                     subtilis bacteriophage (Mol et al., 1995)"
                     /label=UGI
                     /translation="TNLSDIIEKETGKQLVIQESILMLPEEVEEVIGNKPESDILVHTA
                     YDESTDENVMLLTSDAPEYKPWALVIQDSNGENKIKML"
     misc_feature    6466..7026
                     /label=seq correct cl1
     CDS             6546..6794
                     /codon_start=1
                     /product="uracil-DNA glycosylase inhibitor from a Bacillus 
                     subtilis bacteriophage (Mol et al., 1995)"
                     /label=UGI
                     /translation="TNLSDIIEKETGKQLVIQESILMLPEEVEEVIGNKPESDILVHTA
                     YDESTDENVMLLTSDAPEYKPWALVIQDSNGENKIKML"
     misc_feature    complement(6785..6837)
                     /label=1007R
     CDS             6807..6854
                     /codon_start=1
                     /product="bipartite nuclear localization signal from 
                     nucleoplasmin"
                     /label=nucleoplasmin NLS
                     /translation="KRPAATKKAGQAKKKK"
     misc_feature    6858..8184
                     /label=A2 intergenic
     misc_feature    complement(7085..7110)
                     /label=1014R
     misc_feature    8161..9188
                     /label=Cl4 correct
     misc_feature    8162..9153
                     /label=seq correct Cl1
     CDS             8185..9225
                     /codon_start=1
                     /label=HygR
                     /translation="MKKPELTATSVEKFLIEKFDSVSDLMQLSEGEESRAFSFDVGGRG
                     YVLRVNSCADGFYKDRYVYRHFASAALPIPEVLDIGEFSESLTYCISRRAQGVTLQDLP
                     ETELPAVLQPVAEAMDAIAAADLSQTSGFGPFGPQGIGQYTTWRDFICAIADPHVYHWQ
                     TVMDDTVSASVAQALDELMLWAEDCPEVRHLVHADFGSNNVLTDNGRITAVIDWSEAMF
                     GDSQYEVANIFFWRPWLACMEQQTRYFERRHPELAGSPRLRAYMLRIGLDQLYQSLVDG
                     NFDDAAWAQGRCDAIVRSGAGTVGRTQIARRSAAVWTDGCVEVLADSGNRRPSTRPGSS
                     DLPVSL"
     promoter        complement(9219..9237)
                     /label=T7 promoter
                     /note="promoter for bacteriophage T7 RNA polymerase"
     rep_origin      complement(9495..10083)
                     /direction=LEFT
                     /label=ori
                     /note="high-copy-number ColE1/pMB1/pBR322/pUC origin of 
                     replication"
     CDS             complement(10254..11114)
                     /codon_start=1
                     /gene="bla"
                     /product="beta-lactamase"
                     /label=AmpR
                     /note="confers resistance to ampicillin, carbenicillin, and
                     related antibiotics"
                     /translation="MSIQHFRVALIPFFAAFCLPVFAHPETLVKVKDAEDQLGARVGYI
                     ELDLNSGKILESFRPEERFPMMSTFKVLLCGAVLSRIDAGQEQLGRRIHYSQNDLVEYS
                     PVTEKHLTDGMTVRELCSAAITMSDNTAANLLLTTIGGPKELTAFLHNMGDHVTRLDRW
                     EPELNEAIPNDERDTTMPVAMATTLRKLLTGELLTLASRQQLIDWMEADKVAGPLLRSA
                     LPAGWFIADKSGAGERGSRGIIAALGPDGKPSRIVVIYTTGSQATMDERNRQIAEIGAS
                     LIKHW"
     promoter        complement(11115..11219)
                     /gene="bla"
                     /label=AmpR promoter
ORIGIN
        1 acattaacct ataaaaatag gcgtatcacg aggccctttc gtctcgcgcg tttcggtgat
       61 gacggtgaaa acctctgaca catgcagctc ccggagacgg tcacagcttg tctgtaagcg
      121 gatgccggga gcagacaagc ccgtcagggc gcgtcagcgg gtgttggcgg gtgtcggggc
      181 tggcttaact atgcggcatc agagcagatt gtactgagag tgcaccatat gtgagttatg
      241 aggtctgcga ttgacgtagg agttgcaagg ggagggggta tgaacggggt gggtagagct
      301 tttttaggtg gaagtagtga gagggtgggc ttgtgagaat ttgaggtgtg ttcgtgatgt
      361 gtggatctta tcgggggctc ggttgagttt ttggtttggt gattttgtgg gtcttcgaga
      421 agacctgttt tagagctaga aatagcaagt taaaataagg ctagtccgtt atcaacttga
      481 aaaagtggca ccgagtcggt gcttttttgg ccggcatggt cccagcctcc tcgctggcgc
      541 cggctgggca acatgcttcg gcatggcgaa tgggacggat ccccgggtac cgagctctct
      601 cttctccttc ccctctctct cctctctcct ctctccagag ctctctcttc tccttcccct
      661 ctctctcctc tctcctctct ccagagctcg aattcgcaag cttagcacct gcctgaaatc
      721 actttttttc aggttggacc ggtgccacca tgaaacggac agccgacgga agcgagttcg
      781 agtcaccaaa gaagaagcgg aaagtctcct cagagactgg gcctgtcgcc gtcgatccaa
      841 ccctgcgccg ccggattgaa cctcacgagt ttgaagtgtt ctttgacccc cgggagctga
      901 gaaaggagac atgcctgctg tacgagatca actggggagg caggcactcc atctggaggc
      961 acacctctca gaacacaaat aagcacgtgg aggtgaactt catcgagaag tttaccacag
     1021 agcggtactt ctgccccaat accagatgta gcatcacatg gtttctgagc tggtcccctt
     1081 gcggagagtg tagcagggcc atcaccgagt tcctgtccag atatccacac gtgacactgt
     1141 ttatctacat cgccaggctg tatcaccacg cagacccaag gaataggcag ggcctgcgcg
     1201 atctgatcag ctccggcgtg accatccaga tcatgacaga gcaggagtcc ggctactgct
     1261 ggcggaactt cgtgaattat tctcctagca acgaggccca ctggcctagg tacccacacc
     1321 tgtgggtgcg cctgtacgtg ctggagctgt attgcatcat cctgggcctg cccccttgtc
     1381 tgaatatcct gcggagaaag cagccccagc tgaccttctt tacaatcgcc ctgcagtctt
     1441 gtcactatca gaggctgcca ccccacatcc tgtgggccac aggcctgaag agcggaggat
     1501 ctagcggagg atcaagcgga agcgagactc ctggaaccag cgaaagcgca accccagaaa
     1561 gcagcggagg aagtagcgga ggatccatgc agacccgttc caaggccaaa ggtcgccgtg
     1621 gtcgtccgtc ggcgcggccc tctgaagagg ttgaggttgt ggagagccag ccgcaggagg
     1681 tcctacagaa cgaggagcag gagcctcagc agcagcagca gcagcagagc accgacatgg
     1741 ctgaaccgaa cgcaagtggc tttcgcgtta tccagatctt ggagaactac ggcgtggcca
     1801 gctcagatat caagaagctc atggagtgcg gcttttacac ggtggagtcg gcggcctacg
     1861 caccgaagaa ggccatcctg gcagtgaagg ggatcagcga gaacaaggcc gagaaaatta
     1921 tggcggagtg cgccaagctg gtgccgatgg ggttcacttc cgcggttgcc taccacgagg
     1981 cgcgcaagga gatcattatg gtcactacgg gcagccgcga ggtggacaag ctactcggct
     2041 cgggcggatc tagcggtgga tctagcggct ctgagacccc tggaacatcc gaatccgcca
     2101 ctccagagag cagcggaggc tcttctggag gatcagacaa gaagtacagc atcggcctgg
     2161 ccatcggcac caactctgtg ggctgggccg tgatcaccga cgagtacaag gtgcccagca
     2221 agaaattcaa ggtgctgggc aacaccgacc ggcacagcat caagaagaac ctgatcggag
     2281 ccctgctgtt cgacagcggc gaaacagccg aggccacccg gctgaagaga accgccagaa
     2341 gaagatacac cagacggaag aaccggatct gctatctgca agagatcttc agcaacgaga
     2401 tggccaaggt ggacgacagc ttcttccaca gactggaaga gtccttcctg gtggaagagg
     2461 ataagaagca cgagcggcac cccatcttcg gcaacatcgt ggacgaggtg gcctaccacg
     2521 agaagtaccc caccatctac cacctgagaa agaaactggt ggacagcacc gacaaggccg
     2581 acctgcggct gatctatctg gccctggccc acatgatcaa gttccggggc cacttcctga
     2641 tcgagggcga cctgaacccc gacaacagcg acgtggacaa gctgttcatc cagctggtgc
     2701 agacctacaa ccagctgttc gaggaaaacc ccatcaacgc cagcggcgtg gacgccaagg
     2761 ccatcctgtc tgccagactg agcaagagca gacggctgga aaatctgatc gcccagctgc
     2821 ccggcgagaa gaagaatggc ctgttcggaa acctgattgc cctgagcctg ggcctgaccc
     2881 ccaacttcaa gagcaacttc gacctggccg aggatgccaa actgcagctg agcaaggaca
     2941 cctacgacga cgacctggac aacctgctgg cccagatcgg cgaccagtac gccgacctgt
     3001 ttctggccgc caagaacctg tccgacgcca tcctgctgag cgacatcctg agagtgaaca
     3061 ccgagatcac caaggccccc ctgagcgcct ctatgatcaa gagatacgac gagcaccacc
     3121 aggacctgac cctgctgaaa gctctcgtgc ggcagcagct gcctgagaag tacaaagaga
     3181 ttttcttcga ccagagcaag aacggctacg ccggctacat tgacggcgga gccagccagg
     3241 aagagttcta caagttcatc aagcccatcc tggaaaagat ggacggcacc gaggaactgc
     3301 tcgtgaagct gaacagagag gacctgctgc ggaagcagcg gaccttcgac aacggcagca
     3361 tcccccacca gatccacctg ggagagctgc acgccattct gcggcggcag gaagattttt
     3421 acccattcct gaaggacaac cgggaaaaga tcgagaagat cctgaccttc cgcatcccct
     3481 actacgtggg ccctctggcc aggggaaaca gcagattcgc ctggatgacc agaaagagcg
     3541 aggaaaccat caccccctgg aacttcgagg aagtggtgga caagggcgct tccgcccaga
     3601 gcttcatcga gcggatgacc aacttcgata agaacctgcc caacgagaag gtgctgccca
     3661 agcacagcct gctgtacgag tacttcaccg tgtataacga gctgaccaaa gtgaaatacg
     3721 tgaccgaggg aatgagaaag cccgccttcc tgagcggcga gcagaaaaag gccatcgtgg
     3781 acctgctgtt caagaccaac cggaaagtga ccgtgaagca gctgaaagag gactacttca
     3841 agaaaatcga gtgcttcgac tccgtggaaa tctccggcgt ggaagatcgg ttcaacgcct
     3901 ccctgggcac ataccacgat ctgctgaaaa ttatcaagga caaggacttc ctggacaatg
     3961 aggaaaacga ggacattctg gaagatatcg tgctgaccct gacactgttt gaggacagag
     4021 agatgatcga ggaacggctg aaaacctatg cccacctgtt cgacgacaaa gtgatgaagc
     4081 agctgaagcg gcggagatac accggctggg gcaggctgag ccggaagctg atcaacggca
     4141 tccgggacaa gcagtccggc aagacaatcc tggatttcct gaagtccgac ggcttcgcca
     4201 acagaaactt catgcagctg atccacgacg acagcctgac ctttaaagag gacatccaga
     4261 aagcccaggt gtccggccag ggcgatagcc tgcacgagca cattgccaat ctggccggca
     4321 gccccgccat taagaagggc atcctgcaga cagtgaaggt ggtggacgag ctcgtgaaag
     4381 tgatgggccg gcacaagccc gagaacatcg tgatcgaaat ggccagagag aaccagacca
     4441 cccagaaggg acagaagaac agccgcgaga gaatgaagcg gatcgaagag ggcatcaaag
     4501 agctgggcag ccagatcctg aaagaacacc ccgtggaaaa cacccagctg cagaacgaga
     4561 agctgtacct gtactacctg cagaatgggc gggatatgta cgtggaccag gaactggaca
     4621 tcaaccggct gtccgactac gatgtggacc atatcgtgcc tcagagcttt ctgaaggacg
     4681 actccatcga caacaaggtg ctgaccagaa gcgacaagaa ccggggcaag agcgacaacg
     4741 tgccctccga agaggtcgtg aagaagatga agaactactg gcggcagctg ctgaacgcca
     4801 agctgattac ccagagaaag ttcgacaatc tgaccaaggc cgagagaggc ggcctgagcg
     4861 aactggataa ggccggcttc atcaagagac agctggtgga aacccggcag atcacaaagc
     4921 acgtggcaca gatcctggac tcccggatga acactaagta cgacgagaat gacaagctga
     4981 tccgggaagt gaaagtgatc accctgaagt ccaagctggt gtccgatttc cggaaggatt
     5041 tccagtttta caaagtgcgc gagatcaaca actaccacca cgcccacgac gcctacctga
     5101 acgccgtcgt gggaaccgcc ctgatcaaaa agtaccctaa gctggaaagc gagttcgtgt
     5161 acggcgacta caaggtgtac gacgtgcgga agatgatcgc caagagcgag caggaaatcg
     5221 gcaaggctac cgccaagtac ttcttctaca gcaacatcat gaactttttc aagaccgaga
     5281 ttaccctggc caacggcgag atccggaagc ggcctctgat cgagacaaac ggcgaaaccg
     5341 gggagatcgt gtgggataag ggccgggatt ttgccaccgt gcggaaagtg ctgagcatgc
     5401 cccaagtgaa tatcgtgaaa aagaccgagg tgcagacagg cggcttcagc aaagagtcta
     5461 tcctgcccaa gaggaacagc gataagctga tcgccagaaa gaaggactgg gaccctaaga
     5521 agtacggcgg cttcgacagc cccaccgtgg cctattctgt gctggtggtg gccaaagtgg
     5581 aaaagggcaa gtccaagaaa ctgaagagtg tgaaagagct gctggggatc accatcatgg
     5641 aaagaagcag cttcgagaag aatcccatcg actttctgga agccaagggc tacaaagaag
     5701 tgaaaaagga cctgatcatc aagctgccta agtactccct gttcgagctg gaaaacggcc
     5761 ggaagagaat gctggcctct gccggcgaac tgcagaaggg aaacgaactg gccctgccct
     5821 ccaaatatgt gaacttcctg tacctggcca gccactatga gaagctgaag ggctcccccg
     5881 aggataatga gcagaaacag ctgtttgtgg aacagcacaa gcactacctg gacgagatca
     5941 tcgagcagat cagcgagttc tccaagagag tgatcctggc cgacgctaat ctggacaaag
     6001 tgctgtccgc ctacaacaag caccgggata agcccatcag agagcaggcc gagaatatca
     6061 tccacctgtt taccctgacc aatctgggag cccctgccgc cttcaagtac tttgacacca
     6121 ccatcgaccg gaagaggtac accagcacca aagaggtgct ggacgccacc ctgatccacc
     6181 agagcatcac cggcctgtac gagacacgga tcgacctgtc tcagctggga ggtgacagcg
     6241 gcgggagcgg cgggagcggg gggagcacta atctgagcga catcattgag aaggagactg
     6301 ggaaacagct ggtcattcag gagtccatcc tgatgctgcc tgaggaggtg gaggaagtga
     6361 tcggcaacaa gccagagtct gacatcctgg tgcacaccgc ctacgacgag tccacagatg
     6421 agaatgtgat gctgctgacc tctgacgccc ccgagtataa gccttgggcc ctggtcatcc
     6481 aggattctaa cggcgagaat aagatcaaga tgctgagcgg aggatccgga ggatctggag
     6541 gcagcaccaa cctgtctgac atcatcgaga aggagacagg caagcagctg gtcatccagg
     6601 agagcatcct gatgctgccc gaagaagtcg aagaagtgat cggaaacaag cctgagagcg
     6661 atatcctggt ccataccgcc tacgacgaga gtaccgacga aaatgtgatg ctgctgacat
     6721 ccgacgcccc agagtataag ccctgggctc tggtcatcca ggattccaac ggagagaaca
     6781 aaatcaaaat gctgtctggc ggctcaaaaa ggccggcggc cacgaaaaag gccggccagg
     6841 caaaaaagaa aaagtaagaa ttcctagagc tcgctgatca gcctcgactg tgccttctag
     6901 ttgccagcca tctgttggat ccgcggcccc gcctcgagcc cgggcgccgt cgaccgctgc
     6961 ttgcgttcgc atggacgcca cgttcgaccc gatcgggcag caggccgcgg agacgcggca
     7021 gcgcaaacgt gcccggcggg tggctcgttc cggaggaggc gttccgccgt cgctacgtca
     7081 gcatgcaaga ggatcattgc tttgcggttg aggtggcgga gctcaactac cagcgtgccg
     7141 tggaatacgt tcatcaagcg tcagccgccg gcgcggtcgc gacacctgct cggcggagcg
     7201 gccactgtgc tgctctcttg acggccggtc gcgacgcagg gccgctggtg ggtctccagc
     7261 gggtacggtg cgatcaggca gccatgacgg ctacgctgag cacgcttgcg aaggagctgg
     7321 ctgcactgtc gccgtagcgc gatgcgagac gtatcgagcg catgccagtg gggtgctggg
     7381 caacacttgg cggcgcgtgg ctctttctca ctggtttggg cacgcccacg ctgtgggtgt
     7441 gtcggtgtct gccctgccgc tctctctcct gatctctcgt cctggcaaca acaacacacc
     7501 gcgaatgagt tgcccacaag ccatctgcag tccgcacgcg cgtccgggcc ttgcggtgtg
     7561 gatgcgagca tcgcgcattg ccggccaccg ccgcgtgcca aaagcacaca catcgctccc
     7621 cctcacgtgg tgagcgtctg cgcgtgtgtg tctgtgtgca taaatgcgta cgtgtgcgct
     7681 cggtccacgg tcaccatcgc gccccgcggc atcggtgctc gcacctttcc attctctccg
     7741 tacggcgttc gccactctgc taactcttct cccctttcct ctctccgcat ctgcgccttg
     7801 tgtgccgtgt gtgcgcccca cacgtactct acacgccttc tctgcatgcg ctcctcgcct
     7861 gcctgaaacg atgacgtgcg ccgccactcg ctcacccgct cccatccaca tgcattcctg
     7921 caccctacag cgactctaag ccgtacattc catctcctca acacccactc gcttccttct
     7981 gctctcacct attacttcgc cagcccacat atctgctata acctgccctc ccccacccgc
     8041 ttcccacaca tccgccaccg ctacgaagcc tcggtaccga gctctctctt ctccttcccc
     8101 tctctctcct ctctcctctc tccagagctc tctcttctcc ttcccctctc tctcctctct
     8161 cctctctcca gagctcgaat tgatatgaaa aagcctgaac tcaccgcgac gtctgtcgag
     8221 aagtttctga tcgaaaagtt cgacagcgtc tccgacctga tgcagctctc ggagggcgaa
     8281 gaatctcgtg ctttcagctt cgatgtagga gggcgtggat atgtcctgcg ggtaaatagc
     8341 tgcgccgatg gtttctacaa agatcgttat gtttatcggc actttgcatc ggccgcgctc
     8401 ccgattccgg aagtgcttga cattggggaa ttcagcgaga gcctgaccta ttgcatctcc
     8461 cgccgtgcac agggtgtcac gttgcaagac ctgcctgaaa ccgaactgcc cgctgttctg
     8521 cagccggtcg cggaggccat ggatgcgatc gctgcggccg atcttagcca gacgagcggg
     8581 ttcggcccat tcggaccgca aggaatcggt caatacacta catggcgtga tttcatatgc
     8641 gcgattgctg atccccatgt gtatcactgg caaactgtta tggacgacac cgtcagtgcg
     8701 tccgtcgcgc aggctctcga tgagctgatg ctttgggccg aggactgccc cgaagtccgg
     8761 cacctcgtgc acgcggattt cggctccaac aatgtcctga cggacaatgg ccgcataaca
     8821 gcggtcattg actggagcga ggcgatgttc ggggattccc aatacgaggt cgccaacatc
     8881 ttcttctgga ggccgtggtt ggcttgtatg gagcagcaga cgcgctactt cgagcggagg
     8941 catccggagc ttgcaggatc gccgcggctc cgggcgtata tgctccgcat tggtcttgac
     9001 caactctatc agagcttggt tgacggcaat ttcgatgatg cagcttgggc gcagggtcga
     9061 tgcgacgcaa tcgtccgatc cggagccggg actgtcgggc gtacacaaat cgcccgcaga
     9121 agcgcggccg tctggaccga tggctgtgta gaagtactcg ccgatagtgg aaacagacgc
     9181 cccagcactc gtccgggatc atcagatctg ccggtctccc tatagtgagt cgtattaatt
     9241 tcgataagcc aggttaacct gcattaatga atcggccaac gcgcggggag aggcggtttg
     9301 cgtattgggc gctcttccgc ttcctcgctc actgactcgc tgcgctcggt cgttcggctg
     9361 cggcgagcgg tatcagctca ctcaaaggcg gtaatacggt tatccacaga atcaggggat
     9421 aacgcaggaa agaacatgtg agcaaaaggc cagcaaaagg ccaggaaccg taaaaaggcc
     9481 gcgttgctgg cgtttttcca taggctccgc ccccctgacg agcatcacaa aaatcgacgc
     9541 tcaagtcaga ggtggcgaaa cccgacagga ctataaagat accaggcgtt tccccctgga
     9601 agctccctcg tgcgctctcc tgttccgacc ctgccgctta ccggatacct gtccgccttt
     9661 ctcccttcgg gaagcgtggc gctttctcat agctcacgct gtaggtatct cagttcggtg
     9721 taggtcgttc gctccaagct gggctgtgtg cacgaacccc ccgttcagcc cgaccgctgc
     9781 gccttatccg gtaactatcg tcttgagtcc aacccggtaa gacacgactt atcgccactg
     9841 gcagcagcca ctggtaacag gattagcaga gcgaggtatg taggcggtgc tacagagttc
     9901 ttgaagtggt ggcctaacta cggctacact agaagaacag tatttggtat ctgcgctctg
     9961 ctgaagccag ttaccttcgg aaaaagagtt ggtagctctt gatccggcaa acaaaccacc
    10021 gctggtagcg gtggtttttt tgtttgcaag cagcagatta cgcgcagaaa aaaaggatct
    10081 caagaagatc ctttgatctt ttctacgggg tctgacgctc agtggaacga aaactcacgt
    10141 taagggattt tggtcatgag attatcaaaa aggatcttca cctagatcct tttaaattaa
    10201 aaatgaagtt ttaaatcaat ctaaagtata tatgagtaaa cttggtctga cagttaccaa
    10261 tgcttaatca gtgaggcacc tatctcagcg atctgtctat ttcgttcatc catagttgcc
    10321 tgactccccg tcgtgtagat aactacgata cgggagggct taccatctgg ccccagtgct
    10381 gcaatgatac cgcgagaccc acgctcaccg gctccagatt tatcagcaat aaaccagcca
    10441 gccggaaggg ccgagcgcag aagtggtcct gcaactttat ccgcctccat ccagtctatt
    10501 aattgttgcc gggaagctag agtaagtagt tcgccagtta atagtttgcg caacgttgtt
    10561 gccattgcta caggcatcgt ggtgtcacgc tcgtcgtttg gtatggcttc attcagctcc
    10621 ggttcccaac gatcaaggcg agttacatga tcccccatgt tgtgcaaaaa agcggttagc
    10681 tccttcggtc ctccgatcgt tgtcagaagt aagttggccg cagtgttatc actcatggtt
    10741 atggcagcac tgcataattc tcttactgtc atgccatccg taagatgctt ttctgtgact
    10801 ggtgagtact caaccaagtc attctgagaa tagtgtatgc ggcgaccgag ttgctcttgc
    10861 ccggcgtcaa tacgggataa taccgcgcca catagcagaa ctttaaaagt gctcatcatt
    10921 ggaaaacgtt cttcggggcg aaaactctca aggatcttac cgctgttgag atccagttcg
    10981 atgtaaccca ctcgtgcacc caactgatct tcagcatctt ttactttcac cagcgtttct
    11041 gggtgagcaa aaacaggaag gcaaaatgcc gcaaaaaagg gaataagggc gacacggaaa
    11101 tgttgaatac tcatactctt cctttttcaa tattattgaa gcatttatca gggttattgt
    11161 ctcatgagcg gatacatatt tgaatgtatt tagaaaaata aacaaatagg ggttccgcgc
    11221 acatttcccc gaaaagtgcc acctgacgtc taagaaacca ttattatcat g
//
