# Supplementary material for: Gene editing and scalable functional genomic screening in Leishmania species using the CRISPR/Cas9 cytosine base editor toolbox LeishBASEedit
Source: eLife. 2023 May 24;12:e85605. doi: 10.7554/eLife.85605 (PMC10208639; doi:10.7554/eLife.85605)
Supplement: Supplementary file 7. — Genbank files of cytosine base editor (CBE) plasmids produced in this study, including: pLdCH_AncBE4max, pLdCH-hyBE4max, pLdCH-hyBE4max-LmajDBD, and pTB007-hyBE4max [file elife-85605-supp7.zip › pTB007-hyBE4max.gb]

LOCUS       Exported               17171 bp ds-DNA     circular SYN 22-JUN-2022
DEFINITION  synthetic circular DNA
ACCESSION   .
VERSION     .
KEYWORDS    .
SOURCE      synthetic DNA construct
  ORGANISM  synthetic DNA construct
REFERENCE   1  (bases 1 to 17171)
  AUTHORS   .
  TITLE     Direct Submission
  JOURNAL   Exported Tuesday, Oct 11, 2022 from SnapGene Viewer 5.2.4
            https://www.snapgene.com
FEATURES             Location/Qualifiers
     source          1..17171
                     /organism="synthetic DNA construct"
                     /mol_type="other DNA"
     rep_origin      171..759
                     /direction=RIGHT
                     /label=ori
                     /note="high-copy-number ColE1/pMB1/pBR322/pUC origin of 
                     replication"
     misc_feature    841..1184
                     /label=5' beta tub
     misc_feature    1185..1741
                     /label=PGKB5'
     misc_feature    1460..1485
                     /label=1009F
     misc_feature    1501..2580
                     /label=seq correct
     misc_feature    1742..1782
                     /label=1006F
     CDS             1760..7753
                     /codon_start=1
                     /label=Base editor
                     /translation="MKRTADGSEFESPKKKRKVSSETGPVAVDPTLRRRIEPHEFEVFF
                     DPRELRKETCLLYEINWGGRHSIWRHTSQNTNKHVEVNFIEKFTTERYFCPNTRCSITW
                     FLSWSPCGECSRAITEFLSRYPHVTLFIYIARLYHHADPRNRQGLRDLISSGVTIQIMT
                     EQESGYCWRNFVNYSPSNEAHWPRYPHLWVRLYVLELYCIILGLPPCLNILRRKQPQLT
                     FFTIALQSCHYQRLPPHILWATGLKSGGSSGGSSGSETPGTSESATPESSGGSSGGSMA
                     MQMQLEANADTSVEEESFGPQPISRLEQCGINANDVKKLEEAGFHTVEAVAYAPKKELI
                     NIKGISEAKADKILAEAAKLVPMGFTTATEFHQRRSEIIQITTGSKELDKLLQSGGSSG
                     GSSGSETPGTSESATPESSGGSSGGSDKKYSIGLAIGTNSVGWAVITDEYKVPSKKFKV
                     LGNTDRHSIKKNLIGALLFDSGETAEATRLKRTARRRYTRRKNRICYLQEIFSNEMAKV
                     DDSFFHRLEESFLVEEDKKHERHPIFGNIVDEVAYHEKYPTIYHLRKKLVDSTDKADLR
                     LIYLALAHMIKFRGHFLIEGDLNPDNSDVDKLFIQLVQTYNQLFEENPINASGVDAKAI
                     LSARLSKSRRLENLIAQLPGEKKNGLFGNLIALSLGLTPNFKSNFDLAEDAKLQLSKDT
                     YDDDLDNLLAQIGDQYADLFLAAKNLSDAILLSDILRVNTEITKAPLSASMIKRYDEHH
                     QDLTLLKALVRQQLPEKYKEIFFDQSKNGYAGYIDGGASQEEFYKFIKPILEKMDGTEE
                     LLVKLNREDLLRKQRTFDNGSIPHQIHLGELHAILRRQEDFYPFLKDNREKIEKILTFR
                     IPYYVGPLARGNSRFAWMTRKSEETITPWNFEEVVDKGASAQSFIERMTNFDKNLPNEK
                     VLPKHSLLYEYFTVYNELTKVKYVTEGMRKPAFLSGEQKKAIVDLLFKTNRKVTVKQLK
                     EDYFKKIECFDSVEISGVEDRFNASLGTYHDLLKIIKDKDFLDNEENEDILEDIVLTLT
                     LFEDREMIEERLKTYAHLFDDKVMKQLKRRRYTGWGRLSRKLINGIRDKQSGKTILDFL
                     KSDGFANRNFMQLIHDDSLTFKEDIQKAQVSGQGDSLHEHIANLAGSPAIKKGILQTVK
                     VVDELVKVMGRHKPENIVIEMARENQTTQKGQKNSRERMKRIEEGIKELGSQILKEHPV
                     ENTQLQNEKLYLYYLQNGRDMYVDQELDINRLSDYDVDHIVPQSFLKDDSIDNKVLTRS
                     DKNRGKSDNVPSEEVVKKMKNYWRQLLNAKLITQRKFDNLTKAERGGLSELDKAGFIKR
                     QLVETRQITKHVAQILDSRMNTKYDENDKLIREVKVITLKSKLVSDFRKDFQFYKVREI
                     NNYHHAHDAYLNAVVGTALIKKYPKLESEFVYGDYKVYDVRKMIAKSEQEIGKATAKYF
                     FYSNIMNFFKTEITLANGEIRKRPLIETNGETGEIVWDKGRDFATVRKVLSMPQVNIVK
                     KTEVQTGGFSKESILPKRNSDKLIARKKDWDPKKYGGFDSPTVAYSVLVVAKVEKGKSK
                     KLKSVKELLGITIMERSSFEKNPIDFLEAKGYKEVKKDLIIKLPKYSLFELENGRKRML
                     ASAGELQKGNELALPSKYVNFLYLASHYEKLKGSPEDNEQKQLFVEQHKHYLDEIIEQI
                     SEFSKRVILADANLDKVLSAYNKHRDKPIREQAENIIHLFTLTNLGAPAAFKYFDTTID
                     RKRYTSTKEVLDATLIHQSITGLYETRIDLSQLGGDSGGSGGSGGSTNLSDIIEKETGK
                     QLVIQESILMLPEEVEEVIGNKPESDILVHTAYDESTDENVMLLTSDAPEYKPWALVIQ
                     DSNGENKIKMLSGGSGGSGGSTNLSDIIEKETGKQLVIQESILMLPEEVEEVIGNKPES
                     DILVHTAYDESTDENVMLLTSDAPEYKPWALVIQDSNGENKIKMLSGGSKRPAATKKAG
                     QAKKKK"
     CDS             1796..1816
                     /codon_start=1
                     /product="nuclear localization signal of SV40 (simian virus
                     40) large T antigen"
                     /label=SV40 NLS
                     /translation="PKKKRKV"
     CDS             1817..2500
                     /codon_start=1
                     /product="cytidine deaminase (C to U editing enzyme) from 
                     rat"
                     /label=APOBEC-1
                     /note="can use ssDNA as a substrate (Komor et al., 2016)"
                     /translation="SSETGPVAVDPTLRRRIEPHEFEVFFDPRELRKETCLLYEINWGG
                     RHSIWRHTSQNTNKHVEVNFIEKFTTERYFCPNTRCSITWFLSWSPCGECSRAITEFLS
                     RYPHVTLFIYIARLYHHADPRNRQGLRDLISSGVTIQIMTEQESGYCWRNFVNYSPSNE
                     AHWPRYPHLWVRLYVLELYCIILGLPPCLNILRRKQPQLTFFTIALQSCHYQRLPPHIL
                     WATGLK"
     CDS             3035..7135
                     /codon_start=1
                     /product="Cas9 (Csn1) endonuclease from the Streptococcus 
                     pyogenes Type II CRISPR/Cas system"
                     /label=Cas9(D10A)
                     /note="generates RNA-guided double strand breaks in DNA"
                     /translation="DKKYSIGLAIGTNSVGWAVITDEYKVPSKKFKVLGNTDRHSIKKN
                     LIGALLFDSGETAEATRLKRTARRRYTRRKNRICYLQEIFSNEMAKVDDSFFHRLEESF
                     LVEEDKKHERHPIFGNIVDEVAYHEKYPTIYHLRKKLVDSTDKADLRLIYLALAHMIKF
                     RGHFLIEGDLNPDNSDVDKLFIQLVQTYNQLFEENPINASGVDAKAILSARLSKSRRLE
                     NLIAQLPGEKKNGLFGNLIALSLGLTPNFKSNFDLAEDAKLQLSKDTYDDDLDNLLAQI
                     GDQYADLFLAAKNLSDAILLSDILRVNTEITKAPLSASMIKRYDEHHQDLTLLKALVRQ
                     QLPEKYKEIFFDQSKNGYAGYIDGGASQEEFYKFIKPILEKMDGTEELLVKLNREDLLR
                     KQRTFDNGSIPHQIHLGELHAILRRQEDFYPFLKDNREKIEKILTFRIPYYVGPLARGN
                     SRFAWMTRKSEETITPWNFEEVVDKGASAQSFIERMTNFDKNLPNEKVLPKHSLLYEYF
                     TVYNELTKVKYVTEGMRKPAFLSGEQKKAIVDLLFKTNRKVTVKQLKEDYFKKIECFDS
                     VEISGVEDRFNASLGTYHDLLKIIKDKDFLDNEENEDILEDIVLTLTLFEDREMIEERL
                     KTYAHLFDDKVMKQLKRRRYTGWGRLSRKLINGIRDKQSGKTILDFLKSDGFANRNFMQ
                     LIHDDSLTFKEDIQKAQVSGQGDSLHEHIANLAGSPAIKKGILQTVKVVDELVKVMGRH
                     KPENIVIEMARENQTTQKGQKNSRERMKRIEEGIKELGSQILKEHPVENTQLQNEKLYL
                     YYLQNGRDMYVDQELDINRLSDYDVDHIVPQSFLKDDSIDNKVLTRSDKNRGKSDNVPS
                     EEVVKKMKNYWRQLLNAKLITQRKFDNLTKAERGGLSELDKAGFIKRQLVETRQITKHV
                     AQILDSRMNTKYDENDKLIREVKVITLKSKLVSDFRKDFQFYKVREINNYHHAHDAYLN
                     AVVGTALIKKYPKLESEFVYGDYKVYDVRKMIAKSEQEIGKATAKYFFYSNIMNFFKTE
                     ITLANGEIRKRPLIETNGETGEIVWDKGRDFATVRKVLSMPQVNIVKKTEVQTGGFSKE
                     SILPKRNSDKLIARKKDWDPKKYGGFDSPTVAYSVLVVAKVEKGKSKKLKSVKELLGIT
                     IMERSSFEKNPIDFLEAKGYKEVKKDLIIKLPKYSLFELENGRKRMLASAGELQKGNEL
                     ALPSKYVNFLYLASHYEKLKGSPEDNEQKQLFVEQHKHYLDEIIEQISEFSKRVILADA
                     NLDKVLSAYNKHRDKPIREQAENIIHLFTLTNLGAPAAFKYFDTTIDRKRYTSTKEVLD
                     ATLIHQSITGLYETRIDLSQLGGD"
     misc_feature    complement(3322..3347)
                     /label=1010R
     misc_feature    complement(4207..4226)
                     /label=1065R
     misc_feature    4931..4950
                     /label=1067F
     misc_feature    complement(5017..5036)
                     /label=1066R
     misc_feature    5727..5747
                     /label=1064F
     misc_feature    6844..6867
                     /label=1012F
     misc_feature    6872..8028
                     /label=seq correct
     CDS             7166..7414
                     /codon_start=1
                     /product="uracil-DNA glycosylase inhibitor from a Bacillus 
                     subtilis bacteriophage (Mol et al., 1995)"
                     /label=UGI
                     /translation="TNLSDIIEKETGKQLVIQESILMLPEEVEEVIGNKPESDILVHTA
                     YDESTDENVMLLTSDAPEYKPWALVIQDSNGENKIKML"
     CDS             7445..7693
                     /codon_start=1
                     /product="uracil-DNA glycosylase inhibitor from a Bacillus 
                     subtilis bacteriophage (Mol et al., 1995)"
                     /label=UGI
                     /translation="TNLSDIIEKETGKQLVIQESILMLPEEVEEVIGNKPESDILVHTA
                     YDESTDENVMLLTSDAPEYKPWALVIQDSNGENKIKML"
     misc_feature    complement(7684..7736)
                     /label=1007R
     CDS             7706..7753
                     /codon_start=1
                     /product="bipartite nuclear localization signal from 
                     nucleoplasmin"
                     /label=nucleoplasmin NLS
                     /translation="KRPAATKKAGQAKKKK"
     misc_feature    7764..8287
                     /label=CfPGKA3'
     CDS             7769..7786
                     /codon_start=1
                     /product="6xHis affinity tag"
                     /label=6xHis
                     /translation="HHHHHH"
     misc_feature    complement(8039..8063)
                     /label=1013R
     misc_feature    8293..8681
                     /label=Calmodulin IR
     CDS             8682..11369
                     /codon_start=1
                     /label=T7 RNAP
                     /translation="METINIAKNEFLEPPKKKRKVEFSDIELAAIPFNTLADHYGERLA
                     REQLALEHESYEMGEARFRKMFERQLKAGEVADNAAAKPLITTLLPKMIARINDWFEEV
                     KAKRGKRPTAFQFLQEIKPEAVAYITIKTTLACLTSADNTTVQAVASAIGRAIEDEARF
                     GRIRDLEAKHFKKNVEEQLNKRVGHVYKKAFMQVVEADMLSKGLLGGEAWSSWHKEDSI
                     HVGVRCIEMLIESTGMVSLHRQNAGVVGQDSETIELAPEYAEAIATRAGALAGISPMFQ
                     PCVVPPKPWTGITGGGYWANGRRPLALVRTHSKKALMRYEDVYMPEVYKAINIAQNTAW
                     KINKKVLAVANVITKWKHCPVEDIPAIEREELPMKPEDIDMNPEALTAWKRAAAAVYRK
                     DKARKSRRISLEFMLEQANKFANHKAIWFPYNMDWRGRVYAVSMFNPQGNDMTKGLLTL
                     AKGKPIGKEGYYWLKIHGANCAGVDKVPFPERIKFIEENHENIMACAKSPLENTWWAEQ
                     DSPFCFLAFCFEYAGVQHHGLSYNCSLPLAFDGSCSGIQHFSAMLRDEVGGRAVNLLPS
                     ETVQDIYGIVAKKVNEILQADAINGTDNEVVTVTDENTGEISEKVKLGTKALAGQWLAY
                     GVTRSVTKRSVMTLAYGSKEFGFRQQVLEDTIQPAIDSGKGLMFTQPNQAAGYMAKLIW
                     ESVSVTVVAAVEAMNWLKSAAKLLAAEVKDKKTGEILRKRCAVHWVTPDGFPVWQEYKK
                     PIQTRLNLMFLGQFRLQPTINTNKDSEIDAHKQESGIAPNFVHSQDGSHLRKTVVWAHE
                     KYGIESFALIHDSFGTIPADAANLFKAVRETMVDTYESCDVLADFYDQFADQLHESQLD
                     KMPALPAKGNLNLRDILESDFAFA"
     CDS             8724..8744
                     /codon_start=1
                     /product="nuclear localization signal of SV40 (simian virus
                     40) large T antigen"
                     /label=SV40 NLS
                     /translation="PKKKRKV"
     misc_feature    11370..12722
                     /label=Calmodulin IR
     CDS             12732..13757
                     /codon_start=1
                     /gene="aph(4)-Ia"
                     /product="aminoglycoside phosphotransferase from E. coli"
                     /label=HygR
                     /note="confers resistance to hygromycin"
                     /translation="MKKPELTATSVEKFLIEKFDSVSDLMQLSEGEESRAFSFDVGGRG
                     YVLRVNSCADGFYKDRYVYRHFASAALPIPEVLDIGEFSESLTYCISRRAQGVTLQDLP
                     ETELPAVLQPVAEAMDAIAAADLSQTSGFGPFGPQGIGQYTTWRDFICAIADPHVYHWQ
                     TVMDDTVSASVAQALDELMLWAEDCPEVRHLVHADFGSNNVLTDNGRITAVIDWSEAMF
                     GDSQYEVANIFFWRPWLACMEQQTRYFERRHPELAGSPRLRAYMLRIGLDQLYQSLVDG
                     NFDDAAWAQGRCDAIVRSGAGTVGRTQIARRSAAVWTDGCVEVLADSGNRRPSTRPRAK
                     E"
     misc_feature    13786..15015
                     /label=CfPGKA3'
     primer_bind     complement(14938..14954)
                     /label=M13 rev
                     /note="common sequencing primer, one of multiple similar 
                     variants"
     protein_bind    14962..14978
                     /label=lac operator
                     /bound_moiety="lac repressor encoded by lacI"
                     /note="The lac repressor binds to the lac operator to 
                     inhibit transcription in E. coli. This inhibition can be 
                     relieved by adding lactose or 
                     isopropyl-beta-D-thiogalactopyranoside (IPTG)."
     promoter        complement(14986..15016)
                     /label=lac promoter
                     /note="promoter for the E. coli lac operon"
     misc_feature    15017..15374
                     /label=3' beta tub
     rep_origin      15469..15924
                     /direction=RIGHT
                     /label=f1 ori
                     /note="f1 bacteriophage origin of replication; arrow 
                     indicates direction of (+) strand synthesis"
     promoter        16206..16310
                     /gene="bla"
                     /label=AmpR promoter
     CDS             16311..17171
                     /codon_start=1
                     /gene="bla"
                     /product="beta-lactamase"
                     /label=AmpR
                     /note="confers resistance to ampicillin, carbenicillin, and
                     related antibiotics"
                     /translation="MSIQHFRVALIPFFAAFCLPVFAHPETLVKVKDAEDQLGARVGYI
                     ELDLNSGKILESFRPEERFPMMSTFKVLLCGAVLSRIDAGQEQLGRRIHYSQNDLVEYS
                     PVTEKHLTDGMTVRELCSAAITMSDNTAANLLLTTIGGPKELTAFLHNMGDHVTRLDRW
                     EPELNEAIPNDERDTTMPVAMATTLRKLLTGELLTLASRQQLIDWMEADKVAGPLLRSA
                     LPAGWFIADKSGAGERGSRGIIAALGPDGKPSRIVVIYTTGSQATMDERNRQIAEIGAS
                     LIKHW"
ORIGIN
        1 ctgtcagacc aagtttactc atatatactt tagattgatt taaaacttca tttttaattt
       61 aaaaggatct aggtgaagat cctttttgat aatctcatga ccaaaatccc ttaacgtgag
      121 ttttcgttcc actgagcgtc agaccccgta gaaaagatca aaggatcttc ttgagatcct
      181 ttttttctgc gcgtaatctg ctgcttgcaa acaaaaaaac caccgctacc agcggtggtt
      241 tgtttgccgg atcaagagct accaactctt tttccgaagg taactggctt cagcagagcg
      301 cagataccaa atactgtcct tctagtgtag ccgtagttag gccaccactt caagaactct
      361 gtagcaccgc ctacatacct cgctctgcta atcctgttac cagtggctgc tgccagtggc
      421 gataagtcgt gtcttaccgg gttggactca agacgatagt taccggataa ggcgcagcgg
      481 tcgggctgaa cggggggttc gtgcacacag cccagcttgg agcgaacgac ctacaccgaa
      541 ctgagatacc tacagcgtga gctatgagaa agcgccacgc ttcccgaagg gagaaaggcg
      601 gacaggtatc cggtaagcgg cagggtcgga acaggagagc gcacgaggga gcttccaggg
      661 ggaaacgcct ggtatcttta tagtcctgtc gggtttcgcc acctctgact tgagcgtcga
      721 tttttgtgat gctcgtcagg ggggcggagc ctatggaaaa acgccagcaa cgcggccttt
      781 ttacggttcc tggccttttg ctggcctttt gctcacatgt aagcttttaa ttaaggtacc
      841 caaagaaacg gcgcttcctc gtccgcatgt gtttgcggga catgacgccg cgccactgcc
      901 acgccttttt cttgcctgct gtgaggagcg gccgcggccc ttggcgctcc cccccccgcc
      961 tgcgtctccg ccagcggcgg ccacctgtgt cacaccccat ctcccccgct ctctctcccc
     1021 cgtctctcct ggtctcgaaa caacccgaca ttcggaaata tgtttgcacg gcgttgcgcg
     1081 cgtgtcacac acgcacacac acaccgacca gtaaccgtcc cccaacaccc cctcctccgc
     1141 acaaagcata ccctttcgtt tcgcctttcg ccactctgcc atcctcgaga ccgacaagac
     1201 cagaatagcg cttatgtgtg tgtgtttgtg tgtgggtgtg tgtgcccatg tgtgacaaag
     1261 aggccagtgc tttctctaaa gcaagagcgc gaggttgctg gctaaggact ctaagtccct
     1321 cacagtgatg gcgtgttgca ttttctaaac cgtcaatcca acacgtcggt agcatatcgg
     1381 ttttgtaggc tcttctggat accttcccca gtaagaccgc cactgcttcg tgactgaagc
     1441 actgtaaata tcactgaaac cgtcgcgttg ctttgtctaa ttatcaccgc ctttgccagc
     1501 tatcgcctca ggctgcgctc tttgactaat ccactcacca cttctctgcc ttcttcctcc
     1561 ggttgttgtt gtgtcctgcg tgtacatggc gcgtgtcctt ttcgagcaaa cagctgtctt
     1621 ttctttcacg ataacacact catattaaac gcgagtatta ctcatcagtc aacgtcacat
     1681 tccgctctgt ccacttcgac cttacacctc tacttgtcca actatcttcc acttgtcaag
     1741 cactagtacc ggtgccacca tgaaacggac agccgacgga agcgagttcg agtcaccaaa
     1801 gaagaagcgg aaagtctcct cagagactgg gcctgtcgcc gtcgatccaa ccctgcgccg
     1861 ccggattgaa cctcacgagt ttgaagtgtt ctttgacccc cgggagctga gaaaggagac
     1921 atgcctgctg tacgagatca actggggagg caggcactcc atctggaggc acacctctca
     1981 gaacacaaat aagcacgtgg aggtgaactt catcgagaag tttaccacag agcggtactt
     2041 ctgccccaat accagatgta gcatcacatg gtttctgagc tggtcccctt gcggagagtg
     2101 tagcagggcc atcaccgagt tcctgtccag atatccacac gtgacactgt ttatctacat
     2161 cgccaggctg tatcaccacg cagacccaag gaataggcag ggcctgcgcg atctgatcag
     2221 ctccggcgtg accatccaga tcatgacaga gcaggagtcc ggctactgct ggcggaactt
     2281 cgtgaattat tctcctagca acgaggccca ctggcctagg tacccacacc tgtgggtgcg
     2341 cctgtacgtg ctggagctgt attgcatcat cctgggcctg cccccttgtc tgaatatcct
     2401 gcggagaaag cagccccagc tgaccttctt tacaatcgcc ctgcagtctt gtcactatca
     2461 gaggctgcca ccccacatcc tgtgggccac aggcctgaag agcggaggat ctagcggagg
     2521 atcaagcgga agcgagactc ctggaaccag cgaaagcgca accccagaaa gcagcggagg
     2581 aagtagcgga ggaagcatgg caatgcagat gcagcttgaa gcaaatgcag atacttcagt
     2641 ggaagaagaa agctttggcc cacaacccat ttcacggtta gagcagtgtg gcataaatgc
     2701 caacgatgtg aagaaattgg aagaagctgg attccatact gtggaggctg ttgcctatgc
     2761 gccaaagaag gagctaataa atattaaggg aattagtgaa gccaaagctg ataaaattct
     2821 ggctgaggca gctaaattag ttccaatggg tttcaccact gcaactgaat tccaccaaag
     2881 gcggtcagag atcatacaga ttactactgg ctccaaagag cttgacaaac tacttcaatc
     2941 tggcggatct agcggtggat ctagcggctc tgagacccct ggaacatccg aatccgccac
     3001 tccagagagc agcggaggct cttctggagg atcagacaag aagtacagca tcggcctggc
     3061 catcggcacc aactctgtgg gctgggccgt gatcaccgac gagtacaagg tgcccagcaa
     3121 gaaattcaag gtgctgggca acaccgaccg gcacagcatc aagaagaacc tgatcggagc
     3181 cctgctgttc gacagcggcg aaacagccga ggccacccgg ctgaagagaa ccgccagaag
     3241 aagatacacc agacggaaga accggatctg ctatctgcaa gagatcttca gcaacgagat
     3301 ggccaaggtg gacgacagct tcttccacag actggaagag tccttcctgg tggaagagga
     3361 taagaagcac gagcggcacc ccatcttcgg caacatcgtg gacgaggtgg cctaccacga
     3421 gaagtacccc accatctacc acctgagaaa gaaactggtg gacagcaccg acaaggccga
     3481 cctgcggctg atctatctgg ccctggccca catgatcaag ttccggggcc acttcctgat
     3541 cgagggcgac ctgaaccccg acaacagcga cgtggacaag ctgttcatcc agctggtgca
     3601 gacctacaac cagctgttcg aggaaaaccc catcaacgcc agcggcgtgg acgccaaggc
     3661 catcctgtct gccagactga gcaagagcag acggctggaa aatctgatcg cccagctgcc
     3721 cggcgagaag aagaatggcc tgttcggaaa cctgattgcc ctgagcctgg gcctgacccc
     3781 caacttcaag agcaacttcg acctggccga ggatgccaaa ctgcagctga gcaaggacac
     3841 ctacgacgac gacctggaca acctgctggc ccagatcggc gaccagtacg ccgacctgtt
     3901 tctggccgcc aagaacctgt ccgacgccat cctgctgagc gacatcctga gagtgaacac
     3961 cgagatcacc aaggcccccc tgagcgcctc tatgatcaag agatacgacg agcaccacca
     4021 ggacctgacc ctgctgaaag ctctcgtgcg gcagcagctg cctgagaagt acaaagagat
     4081 tttcttcgac cagagcaaga acggctacgc cggctacatt gacggcggag ccagccagga
     4141 agagttctac aagttcatca agcccatcct ggaaaagatg gacggcaccg aggaactgct
     4201 cgtgaagctg aacagagagg acctgctgcg gaagcagcgg accttcgaca acggcagcat
     4261 cccccaccag atccacctgg gagagctgca cgccattctg cggcggcagg aagattttta
     4321 cccattcctg aaggacaacc gggaaaagat cgagaagatc ctgaccttcc gcatccccta
     4381 ctacgtgggc cctctggcca ggggaaacag cagattcgcc tggatgacca gaaagagcga
     4441 ggaaaccatc accccctgga acttcgagga agtggtggac aagggcgctt ccgcccagag
     4501 cttcatcgag cggatgacca acttcgataa gaacctgccc aacgagaagg tgctgcccaa
     4561 gcacagcctg ctgtacgagt acttcaccgt gtataacgag ctgaccaaag tgaaatacgt
     4621 gaccgaggga atgagaaagc ccgccttcct gagcggcgag cagaaaaagg ccatcgtgga
     4681 cctgctgttc aagaccaacc ggaaagtgac cgtgaagcag ctgaaagagg actacttcaa
     4741 gaaaatcgag tgcttcgact ccgtggaaat ctccggcgtg gaagatcggt tcaacgcctc
     4801 cctgggcaca taccacgatc tgctgaaaat tatcaaggac aaggacttcc tggacaatga
     4861 ggaaaacgag gacattctgg aagatatcgt gctgaccctg acactgtttg aggacagaga
     4921 gatgatcgag gaacggctga aaacctatgc ccacctgttc gacgacaaag tgatgaagca
     4981 gctgaagcgg cggagataca ccggctgggg caggctgagc cggaagctga tcaacggcat
     5041 ccgggacaag cagtccggca agacaatcct ggatttcctg aagtccgacg gcttcgccaa
     5101 cagaaacttc atgcagctga tccacgacga cagcctgacc tttaaagagg acatccagaa
     5161 agcccaggtg tccggccagg gcgatagcct gcacgagcac attgccaatc tggccggcag
     5221 ccccgccatt aagaagggca tcctgcagac agtgaaggtg gtggacgagc tcgtgaaagt
     5281 gatgggccgg cacaagcccg agaacatcgt gatcgaaatg gccagagaga accagaccac
     5341 ccagaaggga cagaagaaca gccgcgagag aatgaagcgg atcgaagagg gcatcaaaga
     5401 gctgggcagc cagatcctga aagaacaccc cgtggaaaac acccagctgc agaacgagaa
     5461 gctgtacctg tactacctgc agaatgggcg ggatatgtac gtggaccagg aactggacat
     5521 caaccggctg tccgactacg atgtggacca tatcgtgcct cagagctttc tgaaggacga
     5581 ctccatcgac aacaaggtgc tgaccagaag cgacaagaac cggggcaaga gcgacaacgt
     5641 gccctccgaa gaggtcgtga agaagatgaa gaactactgg cggcagctgc tgaacgccaa
     5701 gctgattacc cagagaaagt tcgacaatct gaccaaggcc gagagaggcg gcctgagcga
     5761 actggataag gccggcttca tcaagagaca gctggtggaa acccggcaga tcacaaagca
     5821 cgtggcacag atcctggact cccggatgaa cactaagtac gacgagaatg acaagctgat
     5881 ccgggaagtg aaagtgatca ccctgaagtc caagctggtg tccgatttcc ggaaggattt
     5941 ccagttttac aaagtgcgcg agatcaacaa ctaccaccac gcccacgacg cctacctgaa
     6001 cgccgtcgtg ggaaccgccc tgatcaaaaa gtaccctaag ctggaaagcg agttcgtgta
     6061 cggcgactac aaggtgtacg acgtgcggaa gatgatcgcc aagagcgagc aggaaatcgg
     6121 caaggctacc gccaagtact tcttctacag caacatcatg aactttttca agaccgagat
     6181 taccctggcc aacggcgaga tccggaagcg gcctctgatc gagacaaacg gcgaaaccgg
     6241 ggagatcgtg tgggataagg gccgggattt tgccaccgtg cggaaagtgc tgagcatgcc
     6301 ccaagtgaat atcgtgaaaa agaccgaggt gcagacaggc ggcttcagca aagagtctat
     6361 cctgcccaag aggaacagcg ataagctgat cgccagaaag aaggactggg accctaagaa
     6421 gtacggcggc ttcgacagcc ccaccgtggc ctattctgtg ctggtggtgg ccaaagtgga
     6481 aaagggcaag tccaagaaac tgaagagtgt gaaagagctg ctggggatca ccatcatgga
     6541 aagaagcagc ttcgagaaga atcccatcga ctttctggaa gccaagggct acaaagaagt
     6601 gaaaaaggac ctgatcatca agctgcctaa gtactccctg ttcgagctgg aaaacggccg
     6661 gaagagaatg ctggcctctg ccggcgaact gcagaaggga aacgaactgg ccctgccctc
     6721 caaatatgtg aacttcctgt acctggccag ccactatgag aagctgaagg gctcccccga
     6781 ggataatgag cagaaacagc tgtttgtgga acagcacaag cactacctgg acgagatcat
     6841 cgagcagatc agcgagttct ccaagagagt gatcctggcc gacgctaatc tggacaaagt
     6901 gctgtccgcc tacaacaagc accgggataa gcccatcaga gagcaggccg agaatatcat
     6961 ccacctgttt accctgacca atctgggagc ccctgccgcc ttcaagtact ttgacaccac
     7021 catcgaccgg aagaggtaca ccagcaccaa agaggtgctg gacgccaccc tgatccacca
     7081 gagcatcacc ggcctgtacg agacacggat cgacctgtct cagctgggag gtgacagcgg
     7141 cgggagcggc gggagcgggg ggagcactaa tctgagcgac atcattgaga aggagactgg
     7201 gaaacagctg gtcattcagg agtccatcct gatgctgcct gaggaggtgg aggaagtgat
     7261 cggcaacaag ccagagtctg acatcctggt gcacaccgcc tacgacgagt ccacagatga
     7321 gaatgtgatg ctgctgacct ctgacgcccc cgagtataag ccttgggccc tggtcatcca
     7381 ggattctaac ggcgagaata agatcaagat gctgagcgga ggatccggag gatctggagg
     7441 cagcaccaac ctgtctgaca tcatcgagaa ggagacaggc aagcagctgg tcatccagga
     7501 gagcatcctg atgctgcccg aagaagtcga agaagtgatc ggaaacaagc ctgagagcga
     7561 tatcctggtc cataccgcct acgacgagag taccgacgaa aatgtgatgc tgctgacatc
     7621 cgacgcccca gagtataagc cctgggctct ggtcatccag gattccaacg gagagaacaa
     7681 aatcaaaatg ctgtctggcg gctcaaaaag gccggcggcc acgaaaaagg ccggccaggc
     7741 aaaaaagaaa aagtaagaat tcctcgagca ccaccaccac caccactgag aattctgtat
     7801 tacgccgttt taagagctcc ttcgacgcct ttttgtcctt cagctgctcc acggtgactc
     7861 gcttctctct ctttccacag tgtctctttt ttcttttcac tctctataca aatgtgagcg
     7921 acctcctttt ctgtacaacg gccttccggc gtgtgctttt ctcatcgacc tctcctcgct
     7981 tcttgggcac tccttcatcg agcaaacaag acgagggagg tgacgcgatt ggtgagacca
     8041 ctacgagtat ggacggagct gtctgatacc ccctgttttt tatcttgtac cccgctctgc
     8101 agtgacggta gcccgctgct gtgcttcggt atcgccgctt catacgcttc tctctttttt
     8161 caacgtgcgg cgctgattca aaggttacct caacgcgacc cgccgctgca tcctttgttg
     8221 ctcctcttgt cgcaaacaaa caaaaaacgt gctgtgcttt ttcctttatc gtgtcttttt
     8281 gcaaagtcta gacgacacac gaagcgtgtg atgaatgaaa aggaggagac actcgacact
     8341 tgaatatttc tccctatcaa gccctttcag gcctgcgtgc tccctcaacc cctttctcga
     8401 taacgtgcga cgtaatgtta catgcacaca cgtcgcacat ctcctgtgaa tggcactgcc
     8461 ttctcgtgcc gtcaccatgc ccgcctttca gcactggctc ttcgtttctt caccgcttct
     8521 tcgttctgtg aacccgcgcg cacgcacgca tcgaagggat tcatcgccat tgccctctcc
     8581 gcctctctcg ctcgctgcac attgactctc cacagccccc cctccctcgc acagccagcc
     8641 ccacccaccc acccaccgct ctacacacct ccacagcagc catggagacg attaacatcg
     8701 ctaagaacga attcctcgag cctccaaaaa agaagagaaa ggtcgaattc tctgacatcg
     8761 aactggctgc tatcccgttc aacactctgg ctgaccatta cggtgagcgt ttagctcgcg
     8821 aacagttggc ccttgagcat gagtcttacg agatgggtga agcacgcttc cgcaagatgt
     8881 ttgagcgtca acttaaagct ggtgaggttg cggataacgc tgccgccaag cctctcatca
     8941 ctaccctact ccctaagatg attgcacgca tcaacgactg gtttgaggaa gtgaaagcta
     9001 agcgcggcaa gcgcccgaca gccttccagt tcctgcaaga aatcaagccg gaagccgtag
     9061 cgtacatcac cattaagacc actctggctt gcctaaccag tgctgacaat acaaccgttc
     9121 aggctgtagc aagcgcaatc ggtcgggcca ttgaggacga ggctcgcttc ggtcgtatcc
     9181 gtgaccttga agctaagcac ttcaagaaaa acgttgagga acaactcaac aagcgcgtag
     9241 ggcacgtcta caagaaagca tttatgcaag ttgtcgaggc tgacatgctc tctaagggtc
     9301 tactcggtgg cgaggcgtgg tcttcgtggc ataaggaaga ctctattcat gtaggagtac
     9361 gctgcatcga gatgctcatt gagtcaaccg gaatggttag cttacaccgc caaaatgctg
     9421 gcgtagtagg tcaagactct gagactatcg aactcgcacc tgaatacgct gaggctatcg
     9481 caacccgtgc aggtgcgctg gctggcatct ctccgatgtt ccaaccttgc gtagttcctc
     9541 ctaagccgtg gactggcatt actggtggtg gctattgggc taacggtcgt cgtcctctgg
     9601 cgctggtgcg tactcacagt aagaaagcac tgatgcgcta cgaagacgtt tacatgcctg
     9661 aggtgtacaa agcgattaac attgcgcaaa acaccgcatg gaaaatcaac aagaaagtcc
     9721 tagcggtcgc caacgtaatc accaagtgga agcattgtcc ggtcgaggac atccctgcga
     9781 ttgagcgtga agaactcccg atgaaaccgg aagacatcga catgaatcct gaggctctca
     9841 ccgcgtggaa acgtgctgcc gctgctgtgt accgcaagga caaggctcgc aagtctcgcc
     9901 gtatcagcct tgagttcatg cttgagcaag ccaataagtt tgctaaccat aaggccatct
     9961 ggttccctta caacatggac tggcgcggtc gtgtttacgc tgtgtcaatg ttcaacccgc
    10021 aaggtaacga tatgaccaaa ggactgctta cgctggcgaa aggtaaacca atcggtaagg
    10081 aaggttacta ctggctgaaa atccacggtg caaactgtgc gggtgtcgat aaggttccgt
    10141 tccctgagcg catcaagttc attgaggaaa accacgagaa catcatggct tgcgctaagt
    10201 ctccactgga gaacacttgg tgggctgagc aagattctcc gttctgcttc cttgcgttct
    10261 gctttgagta cgctggggta cagcaccacg gcctgagcta taactgctcc cttccgctgg
    10321 cgtttgacgg gtcttgctct ggcatccagc acttctccgc gatgctccga gatgaggtag
    10381 gtggtcgcgc ggttaacttg cttcctagtg aaaccgttca ggacatctac gggattgttg
    10441 ctaagaaagt caacgagatt ctacaagcag acgcaatcaa tgggaccgat aacgaagtag
    10501 ttaccgtgac cgatgagaac actggtgaaa tctctgagaa agtcaagctg ggcactaagg
    10561 cactggctgg tcaatggctg gcttacggtg ttactcgcag tgtgactaag cgttcagtca
    10621 tgacgctggc ttacgggtcc aaagagttcg gcttccgtca acaagtgctg gaagatacca
    10681 ttcagccagc tattgattcc ggcaagggtc tgatgttcac tcagccgaat caggctgctg
    10741 gatacatggc taagctgatt tgggaatctg tgagcgtgac ggtggtagct gcggttgaag
    10801 caatgaactg gcttaagtct gctgctaagc tgctggctgc tgaggtcaaa gataagaaga
    10861 ctggagagat tcttcgcaag cgttgcgctg tgcattgggt aactcctgat ggtttccctg
    10921 tgtggcagga atacaagaag cctattcaga cgcgcttgaa cctgatgttc ctcggtcagt
    10981 tccgcttaca gcctaccatt aacaccaaca aagatagcga gattgatgca cacaaacagg
    11041 agtctggtat cgctcctaac tttgtacaca gccaagacgg tagccacctt cgtaagactg
    11101 tagtgtgggc acacgagaag tacggaatcg aatcttttgc actgattcac gactccttcg
    11161 gtaccattcc ggctgacgct gcgaacctgt tcaaagcagt gcgcgaaact atggttgaca
    11221 catatgagtc ttgtgatgta ctggctgatt tctacgacca gttcgctgac cagttgcacg
    11281 agtctcaatt ggacaaaatg ccagcacttc cggctaaagg taacttgaac ctccgtgaca
    11341 tcttagagtc ggacttcgcg ttcgcgtagg cggccgccct cctcctcctt tcttgttcct
    11401 ttcacgtcgc cttctcggtt gtagctggca gacgacgagt cttactttta cgtgtacttc
    11461 tctatagatg atgtatgatc tctctgcatg cgtgttcgtg catgtgtccg tgtgttgtgt
    11521 acgcgtgcgt ctcgcctcag ctctccgcgt gaaagggttt gactgcccat gatgcgtgtg
    11581 tatatccacg cgcaggcacg cacacacaca cacacacaca cacacacagg cacacacagg
    11641 cacacaaacg catctcaggc cgagccgcat acgtctctcg cacggtctcg tttatttgat
    11701 catgtagttg agtattaaat tgggaagaca aaaacataat agcacgaaga gtcgggcacg
    11761 aaaagcccga tctctctctc tctctctcgt gcgcgcaggg gcgtgtgggt gcacgacgac
    11821 gaggacggag gggggaaggg aggcataaac ggatccccca tcgcacatgc gggtacgagc
    11881 attatctgct gtgtctggtc ctttatcata tcgctacccg cccgcccccc gcccccctcc
    11941 cccccccccc cccgcggctc ctgtcactgt cgttcctgcg actccccaca cacccgcgca
    12001 acgctcatgt cacgaagaga aaagtagaag gcgtggcgat gcgttgcgcg gccccctgtc
    12061 cgctggcatg cagacgtcga gccgtggaac ggatggtagc gagagacaac gcggcgatgc
    12121 aggaaaggag atttactgca ggacgtctac acacgcgcgc acaccactgc gaatggcacc
    12181 gtgctgagga aaattggggg ggagggcgca cgggggcggg gcaggaaacg gttggatcag
    12241 cagcactctc aacttgtgtc cgtattgcga aggagggaga ggagcctgcc cgtattatgg
    12301 gcgctgaaac gtcggaacca cctatgaatc ccacttctgc gtcgcggagg cgtactgctt
    12361 ccgaccacct ccgcagctca cgcgcgtcga gctccctccc tttccccttc tttccgttgt
    12421 gtgtgtgtgt gtgtgtgtgt cttgtcacga tgcatggcca tctctcctcc aaccctccac
    12481 gccttcctct cccccgccca tcaaacgcgc tacggccaca accatttctt caagtatcac
    12541 atccaccacc actcttaccc acctaccctc ttcgactctg acacagccac tgacgccctc
    12601 tccgcctctc tcgctcgctg cacattgact ctccacagcc ccccctccct cgcacagcca
    12661 gccccaccca cccacccacc cacccaccgc tctacacacc tccacagcag ccagatccta
    12721 gtgtcgacgt aatgaaaaag cctgaactca ccgcgacgtc tgtcgagaag tttctgatcg
    12781 aaaagttcga cagcgtctcc gacctgatgc agctctcgga gggcgaagaa tctcgtgctt
    12841 tcagcttcga tgtaggaggg cgtggatatg tcctgcgggt aaatagctgc gccgatggtt
    12901 tctacaaaga tcgttatgtt tatcggcact ttgcatcggc cgcgctcccg attccggaag
    12961 tgcttgacat tggggaattt agcgagagcc tgacctattg catctcccgc cgtgcacagg
    13021 gtgtcacgtt gcaagacctg cctgaaaccg aactgcccgc tgttctgcag ccggtcgcgg
    13081 aggcaatgga tgcgatcgct gcggccgatc ttagccagac gagcgggttc ggcccattcg
    13141 gaccgcaagg aatcggtcaa tacactacat ggcgtgattt tatatgcgcg attgctgatc
    13201 cccatgtgta tcactggcaa actgtgatgg acgacaccgt cagtgcgtcc gtcgcgcagg
    13261 ctctcgatga gctgatgctt tgggccgagg actgccccga agtccggcac ctcgtgcacg
    13321 cggatttcgg ctccaacaat gtcctgacgg acaatggccg cataacagcg gtcattgact
    13381 ggagcgaggc gatgttcggg gattcccaat acgaggtcgc caacatcttc ttctggaggc
    13441 cgtggttggc ttgtatggag cagcagacgc gctacttcga gcggaggcat ccggagcttg
    13501 caggatcgcc tcggctccgg gcgtatatgc tccgcattgg tcttgaccaa ctctatcaga
    13561 gcttggttga cggcaatttc gatgatgcag cttgggcgca gggtcgatgc gacgcaatcg
    13621 tccgatccgg agccgggact gtcgggcgta cacaaatcgc ccgcagaagc gcggccgtct
    13681 ggaccgatgg ctgtgtagaa gtactcgccg atagtggaaa ccgacgcccc agcactcgtc
    13741 cgagggcaaa ggaatagtag gatcccgtat ctcgaggatc tagaggatcc agcaggcgga
    13801 gaaagaggga agtataaggc ggacgcatag gtcggagtat cgagaaaaag aggcagagat
    13861 gggtggtggc ggagcgcccc tctctgccct tctctgtttt actgttcccg ccacgtcgcc
    13921 aactcctctt tttgtttgct ctaatgtcgg tgctatcctc ttcctctttt tactctccgt
    13981 ttttcttcct tccgttttgt cttgttatca ccgttatttt tcttcttctt tcttagccga
    14041 tttgggtctc ctgcctacgg cagcggtgat gagtcgcact tccgtccccc tttcctctcc
    14101 gtaagtactc cctcgatgcc tcaggcgctt ctattttgcg gcactgtgct gaccacctcc
    14161 cacgtgtgca gtgagagcgc cagagacatt caggagaaga gggaagaggg gaagtaaata
    14221 ccaaagcgag gaagatgtct ttctcgctgc ttctcatcct gttgaccggt gtgcacggcg
    14281 gtgtgtcctc tcggcttccc tcctccttcc ctcgctcccc tttttctgtg ttttttcttt
    14341 ctaacatgat tgcgcctgct ctttttgccc cgcagcgtcg cagtgggtgt cacctgcgac
    14401 cgccgtacgt tttactatat acatatttgt ttctgtgctg atgccatttg tccgctactc
    14461 catatcgtgc gtgtttgttt tccagtggtg acgccttccg catcatttta atcaattcga
    14521 ggcgaaaagg gtgatttgag tgttggagtg ggctttttta tttatttgac tccaaacatc
    14581 ttttcttttc ccggtatctt cgggtccgtc acgcaggtcg gtgggtgtgt ccgagtgcgc
    14641 ttctttactc acgtgccgct gcgcacatac acagatttta aaagcacgca tacacgatct
    14701 gtgccttcaa aactaatcaa caaaaacaaa aatacaaaaa agacaagaat aagaggtcag
    14761 caacgcaccc acggctcctt tcttcctgat ccacgtcgtg gccgctgtac gctctcaaac
    14821 acgctttggc gctgatgcgt gcctttatac aaagaacaaa gaagaagcga aaaacgggag
    14881 cgtgttgctt tggggatgta tgcgtgccac agttctgcgg tacaattcgt aatcatggtc
    14941 atagctgttt cctgtgtgaa attgttatcc gctcacaatt ccacacaaca tacgagccgg
    15001 aagcataaag tgtaaatgca tgcggccgca cagtgtgtgg gtgaggtgcg cgaaggtgtg
    15061 tctgtcggtg ggggagctcg cgcggtgtgt gcgttggcgg ctcagcggcc cccctcgcgt
    15121 ctctcacgcc ggcccgcctg tccccctccc ccacataaaa ggacgcagcg cgctcagctt
    15181 ttgtgtgcat gtatgctatc gctggtcgcg tgtgctgcgc ctctgtatct tcttttgaat
    15241 ctttcccttt ttttcgcttt cttttatctt cctcccgtgt accgcagttg atggatcagg
    15301 cgccctgttg caacttgggc cgccgacggt gctggtgcga ggcagcaggc cagcatgttg
    15361 ccgagatctt taattaaaat ccctagcctg caggggcgcc tgatgcggta ttttctcctt
    15421 acgcatctgt gcggtatttc acaccgcata nnnnnnnnnn nnnnnnnnnn nnnnnnnnnn
    15481 nnnnnnnnnn nnnnnnnnnn nnnnnnnnnn nnnnnnnnnn nnnnnnnnnn nnnnnnnnnn
    15541 nnnnnnnnnn nnnnnnnnnn nnnnnnnnnn nnnnnnnnnn nnnnnnnnnn nncnnnnnnn
    15601 nnnnnnnnnn nnnnnnnnnn nnnnnnnnnn nnnnnnnnnn nnnnnnnnnn nnnnnnnnnn
    15661 nnnnnnnnnn nnnnnnnnnn nnnnnnnnnn nnnnnnnnnn nnnnnnnnnn nnnnnnnnnn
    15721 nnnnnnnnnn nnnncctttg acgttggagt ccacgttctt taatagtgga ctcttgttcc
    15781 aaactggaac aacactcaac cctatctcgg gctattcttt tgatttataa gggattttgc
    15841 cgatttcggc ctattggtta aaaaatgagc tgatttaaca aaaatttaac gcgaatttta
    15901 acaaaatatt aacgtttaca attttatggt gcactctcag tacaatctgc tctgatgccg
    15961 catagttaag ccagccccga cacccgccaa cacccgctga cgcgccctga cgggcttgtc
    16021 tgctcccggc atccgcttac agacaagctg tgaccgtctc cgggagctgc atgtgtcaga
    16081 ggttttcacc gtcatcaccg aaacgcgcga gacgaaaggg cctcgtgata cgcctatttt
    16141 tataggttaa tgtcatgata ataatggttt cttagacgtc aggtggcact tttcggggaa
    16201 atgtgcgcgg aacccctatt tgtttatttt tctaaataca ttcaaatatg tatccgctca
    16261 tgagacaata accctgataa atgcttcaat aatattgaaa aaggaagagt atgagtattc
    16321 aacatttccg tgtcgccctt attccctttt ttgcggcatt ttgccttcct gtttttgctc
    16381 acccagaaac gctggtgaaa gtaaaagatg ctgaagatca gttgggtgca cgagtgggtt
    16441 acatcgaact ggatctcaac agcggtaaga tccttgagag ttttcgcccc gaagaacgtt
    16501 ttccaatgat gagcactttt aaagttctgc tatgtggcgc ggtattatcc cgtattgacg
    16561 ccgggcaaga gcaactcggt cgccgcatac actattctca gaatgacttg gttgagtact
    16621 caccagtcac agaaaagcat cttacggatg gcatgacagt aagagaatta tgcagtgctg
    16681 ccataaccat gagtgataac actgcggcca acttacttct gacaacgatc ggaggaccga
    16741 aggagctaac cgcttttttg cacaacatgg gggatcatgt aactcgcctt gatcgttggg
    16801 aaccggagct gaatgaagcc ataccaaacg acgagcgtga caccacgatg cctgtagcaa
    16861 tggcaacaac gttgcgcaaa ctattaactg gcgaactact tactctagct tcccggcaac
    16921 aattaataga ctggatggag gcggataaag ttgcaggacc acttctgcgc tcggcccttc
    16981 cggctggctg gtttattgct gataaatctg gagccggtga gcgtggaagc cgcggtatca
    17041 ttgcagcact ggggccagat ggtaagccct cccgtatcgt agttatctac acgacgggga
    17101 gtcaggcaac tatggatgaa cgaaatagac agatcgctga gataggtgcc tcactgatta
    17161 agcattggta a
//
